Addgene plasmid #12254: pWPI
Purpose: (Empty Backbone) 2nd gen bicistronic lentiviral vector allows for simultaneous expression of a transgene and EGFP marker to facilitate tracking of transduced cells.
Depositing lab: Didier Trono. Depositing organization: Swiss Federal Institute of Technology (EPFL).
Backbone
  Vector backbone: pWPXL
  Backbone size (bp): 11101
  Vector type: Mammalian Expression, Lentiviral, Cre/Lox
Growth in bacteria
  Bacterial resistance: Ampicillin, 100 μg/mL
  Growth temperature: 37°C
  Growth strain: Stbl3
  Growth instructions: Use Stbl3 or HB101 to reduce chance of recombination. Grow at 37C
  Copy number: High Copy
Gene/Insert
  Gene/Insert name: None
  Tag / fusion protein: EMCV IRES-EGFP cassette (C terminal on backbone)
  Cloning method: Restriction Enzyme; 5′ cloning site MCS - see map (not destroyed); 3′ cloning site MCS - see map (not destroyed)
  Sequencing primers: 5′ See map
Terms and licenses: Academic/Nonprofit Terms; Industry Terms: Not Available to Industry
Depositor comments: This bicistronic vector allows for simultaneous expression of a transgene and EGFP marker to facilitate tracking of transduced cells. The EGFP marker cDNA has been inserted downstream of EMCV IRES. A popular cloning strategy is to clone into the PmeI site upstream of the EMCV IRES. You can also clone into the PacI or SwaI site. If you want to put another fluorescent protein after the IRES, note that you need to make sure that the open reading frame of the second gene is precisely fused to 11th ATG of IRES (i.e., 11th ATG of IRES is a start of your cDNA). Please note that the full sequence for this plasmid is approximated and not fully verified. Please visit the Trono lab http://tronolab.epfl.ch for cloning strategies, protocols, publications, and more. Updated sequence provided by Chang-Xin Shi, Mayo Clinic
How to cite: pWPI was a gift from Didier Trono (Addgene plasmid # 12254 ; http://n2t.net/addgene:12254 ; RRID:Addgene_12254)
