[The description below was written by a language model from this plasmid's Addgene catalogue record and pLannotate feature annotations shown in this document.]
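Description:
pWPI is an empty second-generation HIV-1-based lentiviral transfer vector derived from the pWPXL backbone, designed for bicistronic expression of a user-supplied transgene together with an EGFP marker in mammalian cells. It is about 11.1 kb and is propagated in E. coli as a high-copy plasmid using a ColE1/pUC-type origin and ampicillin resistance; recombination-reducing strains are recommended because of the repeated LTR sequences. The backbone outside the viral region carries remnants of older vectors, including pBR322-derived fragments (tetracycline resistance, rop, bom) and an SV40 promoter–gpt–SV40 intron/poly(A) block annotated only as fragments, which the record does not describe as functional.

Between the two LTRs lie the HIV-1 packaging signal with a partial gag sequence, the Rev response element for Rev-dependent nuclear export of the genomic RNA, the human EF-1α promoter with its intron, a cPPT/CTS element that aids nuclear import, the cloning sites, an EMCV IRES followed by EGFP, and a WPRE to boost transcript expression. A transgene placed in the unique sites upstream of the IRES (PmeI is the usual choice, with PacI or SwaI as alternatives) is transcribed with EGFP on a single EF-1α-driven mRNA, so green fluorescence marks transduced cells. Replacing EGFP requires fusing the new reading frame precisely to the IRES's 11th ATG. A loxP site next to the 3′ LTR accounts for the Cre/Lox classification; on the usual logic that 3′ LTR sequences are copied to both ends during reverse transcription, this should permit Cre-mediated excision of the integrated provirus. Two sequence records, in opposite orientations and differing slightly in length, show the same architecture; the depositor describes the full sequence as approximate.
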