Features (pLannotate 1.2.2; 34 found; start..end, strand, type, name):
    204..260     -  CDS            lacI (fragment): lac repressor; lacI; The lac repressor binds to the lac operator to inhibit transcription in E. coli. This inhibition can be relieved by adding lactose or isopropyl-β-D-thiogalactopyranoside (IPTG).
    443..1031    -  rep_origin     ori: high-copy-number ColE1/pMB1/pBR322/pUC origin of replication
   1202..2062    -  CDS            AmpR: β-lactamase; bla; confers resistance to ampicillin, carbenicillin, and related antibiotics
   2063..2167    -  promoter       AmpR promoter: bla
   2262..2297    +  CDS            rop (fragment): Rop protein, which maintains plasmids at low copy number; rop
   2399..2447    +  misc_feature   bom (fragment): basis of mobility region from pBR322
   2448..2727    -  CDS            TcR (fragment): tetracycline efflux protein; tet; confers resistance to tetracycline
   2955..2973    +  promoter       SP6 promoter: promoter for bacteriophage SP6 RNA polymerase
   2998..3178    -  LTR            5' LTR (truncated): truncated 5' long terminal repeat (LTR) from HIV-1
   3198..3231    -  protein_bind   loxP: Cre-mediated recombination occurs in the 8-bp core sequence (GCATACAT). Cre recombinase
   3252..3356    -  CDS            nef (fragment): NEF_HV1LA - Experimental evidence at protein level: Swiss-Prot protein existence level 1. Extracellular Nef protein targets CD4(+) T-lymphocytes for apoptosis by interacting with CXCR4 surface receptors. From Human immunodeficiency virus type 1 group M subtype B (isolate Lai) (HIV-1).
   3375..3963    -  misc_feature   WPRE: woodchuck hepatitis virus posttranscriptional regulatory element
   3973..4015    -  misc_feature   MCS (fragment): pBluescript multiple cloning site
   4054..4071    -  misc_feature   MCS (fragment): multiple cloning site
   4072..4788    -  CDS            EGFP: EGFP is a basic (constitutively fluorescent) green fluorescent protein published in 1996, derived from Aequorea victoria. It is reported to be a rapidly-maturing weak dimer with moderate acid sensitivity.
   4791..5342    -  misc_feature   IRES: internal ribosome entry site (IRES) of the encephalomyocarditis virus (EMCV)
   5409..5526    -  misc_feature   cPPT/CTS: central polypurine tract and central termination sequence of HIV-1
   5574..6752    -  promoter       EF-1α promoter: strong constitutive promoter for human elongation factor EF-1α
   6759..6825    -  CDS            small t antigen (fragment): SV40 (simian virus 40) small t antigen
   6887..6987    -  CDS            Rev (fragment): human immunodeficiency virus 1 (HIV-1) Rev protein; rev; enhances nuclear export of unspliced and incompletely spliced viral mRNAs
   7364..7597    -  misc_feature   RRE: The Rev response element (RRE) of HIV-1 allows for Rev-dependent mRNA export from the nucleus to the cytoplasm.
   7743..8106    -  CDS            HIV-1 gag (fragment): gag protein from human immunodeficiency virus 1; gag
   8090..8215    -  misc_feature   HIV-1 Ψ: packaging signal of human immunodeficiency virus type 1
   8262..8519    -  LTR            5' LTR (truncated): truncated 5' long terminal repeat (LTR) from HIV-1
   8567..8896    -  CDS            nef (fragment): NEF_HV1BR - Experimental evidence at protein level: Swiss-Prot protein existence level 1. Extracellular Nef protein targets CD4(+) T-lymphocytes for apoptosis by interacting with CXCR4 surface receptors (PubMed:14990729). From Human immunodeficiency virus type 1 group M subtype B (isolate BRU/LAI) (HIV-1).
   9063..9197    -  polyA_signal   SV40 poly(A) signal: SV40 polyadenylation signal
   9220..9303    -  CDS            large T antigen (fragment): large T antigen from SV40 (simian virus 40)
   9622..9642    -  CDS            SV40 NLS: nuclear localization signal of SV40 (simian virus 40) large T antigen
   9772..9837    -  intron         small t intron: SV40 (simian virus 40) small t antigen intron
   9839..9913    -  CDS            small t antigen (fragment): SV40 (simian virus 40) small t antigen
   9917..10222   -  CDS            frsA (fragment): FRSA_ECOLI - Also known as yafA. Experimental evidence at protein level: Swiss-Prot protein existence level 1. Catalyzes the hydrolysis of esters (PubMed:15808744). Displays esterase activity toward pNP-butyrate (PubMed:15808744). May stimulate mixed-acid fermentation by acting as a fermentation/respiration switch that down-regulates respiration and up- regulates fermentation rates (PubMed:15169777). From Escherichia coli (strain K12).
  10317..10652   -  CDS            gpt (fragment): XGPT_ECOLI - Also known as gpp, gxu. Experimental evidence at protein level: Swiss-Prot protein existence level 1. Purine salvage pathway enzyme that catalyzes the transfer of the ribosyl-5-phosphate group from 5-phospho-alpha-D-ribose 1- diphosphate (PRPP) to the N9 position of the 6-oxopurines guanine and xanthine to form the corresponding ribonucleotides GMP (guanosine 5'- monophosphate) and XMP (xanthosine 5'-monophosphate), with the release of PPi. To a lesser extent, also acts on hypoxanthine (PubMed:9100006, PubMed:3886014). Does not ribophosphorylate adenine (PubMed:3886014). From Esch
  10652..10771   -  CDS            gpt (fragment): XGPT_ECOLI - Also known as gpp, gxu. Experimental evidence at protein level: Swiss-Prot protein existence level 1. Purine salvage pathway enzyme that catalyzes the transfer of the ribosyl-5-phosphate group from 5-phospho-alpha-D-ribose 1- diphosphate (PRPP) to the N9 position of the 6-oxopurines guanine and xanthine to form the corresponding ribonucleotides GMP (guanosine 5'- monophosphate) and XMP (xanthosine 5'-monophosphate), with the release of PPi. To a lesser extent, also acts on hypoxanthine (PubMed:9100006, PubMed:3886014). Does not ribophosphorylate adenine (PubMed:3886014). From Esch
  10971..197     -  promoter       SV40 promoter (across the origin): SV40 enhancer and early promoter
>Addgene plasmid #12254 | pWPI | addgene full sequence | sequence record 485802 | Addgene NGS Result
GGAGTTAGGGGCGGGATGGGCGGAGTTAGGGGCGGGACTATGGTTGCTGACTAATTGAGATGCATGCTTT
GCATACTTCTGCCTGCTGGGGAGCCTGGGGACTTTCCACACCTGGTTGCTGACTAATTGAGATGCATGCT
TTGCATACTTCTGCCTGCTGGGGAGCCTGGGGACTTTCCACACCCTAACTGACACACATTCCACAGCTGC
ATTAATGAATCGGCCAACGCGCGGGGAGAGGCGGTTTGCGTATTGGGCGCTCTTCCGCTTCCTCGCTCAC
TGACTCGCTGCGCTCGGTCGTTCGGCTGCGGCGAGCGGTATCAGCTCACTCAAAGGCGGTAATACGGTTA
TCCACAGAATCAGGGGATAACGCAGGAAAGAACATGTGAGCAAAAGGCCAGCAAAAGGCCAGGAACCGTA
AAAAGGCCGCGTTGCTGGCGTTTTTCCATAGGCTCCGCCCCCCTGACGAGCATCACAAAAATCGACGCTC
AAGTCAGAGGTGGCGAAACCCGACAGGACTATAAAGATACCAGGCGTTTCCCCCTGGAAGCTCCCTCGTG
CGCTCTCCTGTTCCGACCCTGCCGCTTACCGGATACCTGTCCGCCTTTCTCCCTTCGGGAAGCGTGGCGC
TTTCTCATAGCTCACGCTGTAGGTATCTCAGTTCGGTGTAGGTCGTTCGCTCCAAGCTGGGCTGTGTGCA
CGAACCCCCCGTTCAGCCCGACCGCTGCGCCTTATCCGGTAACTATCGTCTTGAGTCCAACCCGGTAAGA
CACGACTTATCGCCACTGGCAGCAGCCACTGGTAACAGGATTAGCAGAGCGAGGTATGTAGGCGGTGCTA
CAGAGTTCTTGAAGTGGTGGCCTAACTACGGCTACACTAGAAGAACAGTATTTGGTATCTGCGCTCTGCT
GAAGCCAGTTACCTTCGGAAAAAGAGTTGGTAGCTCTTGATCCGGCAAACAAACCACCGCTGGTAGCGGT
GGTTTTTTTGTTTGCAAGCAGCAGATTACGCGCAGAAAAAAAGGATCTCAAGAAGATCCTTTGATCTTTT
CTACGGGGTCTGACGCTCAGTGGAACGAAAACTCACGTTAAGGGATTTTGGTCATGAGATTATCAAAAAG
GATCTTCACCTAGATCCTTTTAAATTAAAAATGAAGTTTTAAATCAATCTAAAGTATATATGAGTAAACT
TGGTCTGACAGTTACCAATGCTTAATCAGTGAGGCACCTATCTCAGCGATCTGTCTATTTCGTTCATCCA
TAGTTGCCTGACTCCCCGTCGTGTAGATAACTACGATACGGGAGGGCTTACCATCTGGCCCCAGTGCTGC
AATGATACCGCGAGACCCACGCTCACCGGCTCCAGATTTATCAGCAATAAACCAGCCAGCCGGAAGGGCC
GAGCGCAGAAGTGGTCCTGCAACTTTATCCGCCTCCATCCAGTCTATTAATTGTTGCCGGGAAGCTAGAG
TAAGTAGTTCGCCAGTTAATAGTTTGCGCAACGTTGTTGCCATTGCTACAGGCATCGTGGTGTCACGCTC
GTCGTTTGGTATGGCTTCATTCAGCTCCGGTTCCCAACGATCAAGGCGAGTTACATGATCCCCCATGTTG
TGCAAAAAAGCGGTTAGCTCCTTCGGTCCTCCGATCGTTGTCAGAAGTAAGTTGGCCGCAGTGTTATCAC
TCATGGTTATGGCAGCACTGCATAATTCTCTTACTGTCATGCCATCCGTAAGATGCTTTTCTGTGACTGG
TGAGTACTCAACCAAGTCATTCTGAGAATAGTGTATGCGGCGACCGAGTTGCTCTTGCCCGGCGTCAATA
CGGGATAATACCGCGCCACATAGCAGAACTTTAAAAGTGCTCATCATTGGAAAACGTTCTTCGGGGCGAA
AACTCTCAAGGATCTTACCGCTGTTGAGATCCAGTTCGATGTAACCCACTCGTGCACCCAACTGATCTTC
AGCATCTTTTACTTTCACCAGCGTTTCTGGGTGAGCAAAAACAGGAAGGCAAAATGCCGCAAAAAAGGGA
ATAAGGGCGACACGGAAATGTTGAATACTCATACTCTTCCTTTTTCAATATTATTGAAGCATTTATCAGG
GTTATTGTCTCATGAGCGGATACATATTTGAATGTATTTAGAAAAATAAACAAATAGGGGTTCCGCGCAC
ATTTCCCCGAAAAGTGCCACCTGACGTCTAAGAAACCATTATTATCATGACATTAACCTATAAAAATAGG
CGTATCACGAGGCCCTTTCGTCTCGCGCGTTTCGGTGATGACGGTGAAAACCTCTGACACATGCAGCTCC
CGGAGACGGTCACAGCTTGTCTGTAAGCGGATGCCGGGAGCAGACAAGCCCGTCAGGGCGCGTCAGCGGG
TGTTGGCGGGTGTCGGGGCTGGCTTAACTATGCGGCATCAGAGCAGATTGTACTGAGAGTGCACCATTCG
ACGCTCTCCCTTATGCGACTCCTGCATTAGGAAGCAGCCCAGTAGTAGGTTGAGGCCGTTGAGCACCGCC
GCCGCAAGGAATGGTGCATGCAAGGAGATGGCGCCCAACAGTCCCCCGGCCACGGGGCCTGCCACCATAC
CCACGCCGAAACAAGCGCTCATGAGCCCGAAGTGGCGAGCCCGATCTTCCCCATCGGTGATGTCGGCGAT
ATAGGCGCCAGCAACCGCACCTGTGGCGCCGGTGATGCCGGCCACGATGCGTCCGGCGTAGAGGATCTGG
CTAGCGATGACCCTGCTGATTGGTTCGCTGACCATTTCCGGGTGCGGGACGGCGTTACCAGAAACTCAGA
AGGTTCGTCCAACCAAACCGACTCTGACGGCAGTTTACGAGAGAGATGATAGGGTCTGCTTCAGTAAGCC
AGATGCTACACAATTAGGCTTGTACATATTGTCGTTAGAACGCGGCTACAATTAATACATAACCTTATGT
ATCATACACATACGATTTAGGTGACACTATAGAATACACGGAATTAATTCTAGATGCTGCTAGAGATTTT
CCACACTGACTAAAAGGGTCTGAGGGATCTCTAGTTACCAGAGTCACACAACAGACGGGCACACACTACT
TGAAGCACTCAAGGCAAGCTTTATTGAGGCTTAAGCAGTGGGTTCCCTAGTTAGCCAGAGAGCTCCCAGG
CTCAGATCTGGTCTAACCAGAGAGACCCAGTACAAGCAAAAAGCAGCATAACTTCGTATAATGTATGCTA
TACGAAGTTATTCCCATGGTGAATTGATCCCATCTTGTCTTCGTTGGGAGTGAATTAGCCCTTCCAGTCC
CCCCTTTTCTTTTAAAAAGTGGCTAAGATCTACAGCTGCCTTGTAAGTCATTGGTCTTAAAGGTACCGAG
CTCGAATTCCCGATGCGGGGAGGCGGCCCAAAGGGAGATCCGACTCGTCTGAGGGCGAAGGCGAAGACGC
GGAAGAGGCCGCAGAGCCGGCAGCAGGCCGCGGGAAGGAAGGTCCGCTGGATTGAGGGCCGAAGGGACGT
AGCAGAAGGACGTCCCGCGCAGAATCCAGGTGGCAACACAGGCGAGCAGCCATGGAAAGGACGTCAGCTT
CCCCGACAACACCACGGAATTGTCAGTGCCCAACAGCCGAGCCCCTGTCCAGCAGCGGGCAAGGCAGGCG
GCGATGAGTTCCGCCGTGGCAATAGGGAGGGGGAAAGCGAAAGTCCCGGAAAGGAGCTGACAGGTGGTGG
CAATGCCCCAACCAGTGGGGGTTGCGTCAGCAAACACAGTGCACACCACGCCACGTTGCCTGACAACGGG
CCACAACTCCTCATAAAGAGACAGCAACCAGGATTTATACAAGGAGGAGAAAATGAAAGCCATACGGGAA
GCAATAGCATGATACAAAGGCATTAAAGCAGCGTATCCACATAGCGTAAAAGGAGCAACATAGTTAAGAA
TACCAGTCAATCTTTCACAAATTTTGTAATCCAGAGGTTGATTATCGGAATTCCCTCGAGGTCGACGGTA
TCGCGATAAGCTTGATATCGAATTCGAAGCTTGAGCTCGACTAGCTAGCTAGCTACTAGCTAGTCGAGAT
CTGAGTCCGGACTTGTACAGCTCGTCCATGCCGAGAGTGATCCCGGCGGCGGTCACGAACTCCAGCAGGA
CCATGTGATCGCGCTTCTCGTTGGGGTCTTTGCTCAGGGCGGACTGGGTGCTCAGGTAGTGGTTGTCGGG
CAGCAGCACGGGGCCGTCGCCGATGGGGGTGTTCTGCTGGTAGTGGTCGGCGAGCTGCACGCTGCCGTCC
TCGATGTTGTGGCGGATCTTGAAGTTCACCTTGATGCCGTTCTTCTGCTTGTCGGCCATGATATAGACGT
TGTGGCTGTTGTAGTTGTACTCCAGCTTGTGCCCCAGGATGTTGCCGTCCTCCTTGAAGTCGATGCCCTT
CAGCTCGATGCGGTTCACCAGGGTGTCGCCCTCGAACTTCACCTCGGCGCGGGTCTTGTAGTTGCCGTCG
TCCTTGAAGAAGATGGTGCGCTCCTGGACGTAGCCTTCGGGCATGGCGGACTTGAAGAAGTCGTGCTGCT
TCATGTGGTCGGGGTAGCGGCTGAAGCACTGCACGCCGTAGGTCAGGGTGGTCACGAGGGTGGGCCAGGG
CACGGGCAGCTTGCCGGTGGTGCAGATGAACTTCAGGGTCAGCTTGCCGTAGGTGGCATCGCCCTCGCCC
TCGCCGGACACGCTGAACTTGTGGCCGTTTACGTCGCCGTCCAGCTCGACCAGGATGGGCACCACCCCGG
TGAACAGCTCCTCGCCCTTGCTCACCATGGTATTATCATCGTGTTTTTCAAAGGAAAACCACGTCCCCGT
GGTTCGGGGGGCCTAGACGTTTTTTAACCTCGACTAAACACATGTAAAGCATGTGCACCGAGGCCCCAGA
TCAGATCCCATACAATGGGGTACCTTCTGGGCATCCTTCAGCCCCTTGTTGAATACGCTTGAGGAGAGCC
ATTTGACTCTTTCCACAACTATCCAACTCACAACGTGGCACTGGGGTTGTGCCGCCTTTGCAGGTGTATC
TTATACACGTGGCTTTTGGCCGCAGAGGCACCTGTCGCCAGGTGGGGGGTTCCGCTGCCTGCAAAGGGTC
GCTACAGACGTTGTTTGTCTTCAAGAAGCTTCCAGAGGAACTGCTTCCTTCACGACATTCAACAGACCTT
GCATTCCTTTGGCGAGAGGGGAAAGACCCCTAGGAATGCTCGTCAAGAAGACAGGGCCAGGTTTCCGGGC
CCTCACATTGCCAAAAGACGGCAATATGGTGGAAAATAACATATAGACAAACGCACACCGGCCTTATTCC
AAGCGGCTTCGGCCAGTAACGTTAGGGGGGGGGGGGCGGAATTCCTGCAGCCCGTAGTTTAAACCTCGAG
GCTAGTCTCGTGATCGATAAAATTTTGAATTTTTGTAATTTGTTTTTGTAATTCTTTAGTTTGTATGTCT
GTTGCTATTATGTCTACTATTCTTTCCCCTGCACTGTACCCCCCAATCCCCCCTTTTCTTTTAAAAGTTA
ACCGATACCGTCGAGATTAATTAAATTTAAATGTCGAAATTCCTCACGACACCTGAAATGGAAGAAAAAA
ACTTTGAACCACTGTCTGAGGCTTGAGAATGAACCAAGATCCAAACTCAAAAAGGGCAAATTCCAAGGAG
AATTACATCAAGTGCCAAGCTGGCCTAACTTCAGTCTCCACCCACTCAGTGTGGGGAAACTCCATCGCAT
AAAACCCCTCCCCCCAACCTAAAGACGACGTACTCCAAAAGCTCGAGAACTAATCGAGGTGCCTGGACGG
CGCCCGGTACTCCGTGGAGTCACATGAAGCGACGGCTGAGGACGGAAAGGCCCTTTTCCTTTGTGTGGGT
GACTCACCCGCCCGCTCTCCCGAGCGCCGCGTCCTCCATTTTGAGCTCCCTGCAGCAGGGCCGGGAAGCG
GCCATCTTTCCGCTCACGCAACTGGTGCCGACCGGGCCAGCCTTGCCGCCCAGGGCGGGGCGATACACGG
CGGCGCGAGGCCAGGCACCAGAGCAGGCCGGCCAGCTTGAGACTACCCCCGTCCGATTCTCGGTGGCCGC
GCTCGCAGGCCCCGCCTCGCCGAACATGTGCGCTGGGACGCACGGGCCCCGTCGCCGCCCGCGGCCCCAA
AAACCGAAATACCAGTGTGCAGATCTTGGCCCGCATTTACAAGACTATCTTGCCAGAAAAAAAGCGTCGC
AGCAGGTCATCAAAAATTTTAAATGGCTAGAGACTTATCGAAAGCAGCGAGACAGGCGCGAAGGTGCCAC
CAGATTCGCACGCGGCGGCCCCAGCGCCCAGGCCAGGCCTCAACTCAAGCACGAGGCGAAGGGGCTCCTT
AAGCGCAAGGCCTCGAACTCTCCCACCCACTTCCAACCCGAAGCTCGGGATCAAGAATCACGTACTGCAG
CCAGGTGGAAGTAATTCAAGGCACGCAAGGGCCATAACCCGTAAAGAGGCCAGGCCCGCGGGAACCACAC
ACGGCACTTACCTGTGTTCTGGCGGCAAACCCGTTGCGAAAAAGAACGTTCACGGCGACTACTGCACTTA
TATACGGTTCTCCCCCACCCTCGGGAAAAAGGCGGAGCCAGTACACGACATCACTTTCCCAGTTTACCCC
GCGCCACCTTCTCTAGGCACCGGTTCAATTGCCGACCCCTCCCCCCAACTTCTCGGGGACTGTGGGCGAT
GTGCGCTCTGCCCACTGACGGGCACCGGAGCCAATTCCCACTCCTTTCAAGACCTAGAAGGTCCATTAGC
TGCAAAGATTCCTCTCTGTTTAAAACTTTATCCATCTTTGCAAAGCTTATCGTCGACATCGATGGTCGAG
GCTAGTCTCGTGATCGATACCGTCGAGATCCGTTCACTAATCGAATGGATCTGTCTCTGTCTCTCTCTCC
ACCTTCTTCTTCTATTCCTTCGGGCCTGTCGGGTCCCCTCGGGGTTGGGAGGTGGGTCTGAAACGATAAT
GGTGAATATCCCTGCCTAACTCTATTCACTATAGAAAGTACAGCAAAAACTATTCTTAAACCTACCAAGC
CTCCTACTATCATTATGAATAATTTTATATACCACAGCCAATTTGTTATGTTAAACCAATTCCACAAACT
TGCCCATTTATCTAATTCCAATAATTCTTGTTCATTCTTTTCTTGCTGGTTTTGCGATTCTTCAATTAAG
GAGTGTATTAAGCTTGTGTAATTGTTAATTTCTCTGTCCCACTCCATCCAGGTCGTGTGATTCCAAATCT
GTTCCAGAGATTTATTACTCCAACTAGCATTCCAAGGCACAGCAGTGGTGCAAATGAGTTTTCCAGAGCA
ACCCCAAATCCCCAGGAGCTGTTGATCCTTTAGGTATCTTTCCACAGCCAGGATTCTTGCCTGGAGCTGC
TTGATGCCCCAGACTGTGAGTTGCAACAGATGCTGTTGCGCCTCAATAGCCCTCAGCAAATTGTTCTGCT
GCTGCACTATACCAGACAATAATTGTCTGGCCTGTACCGTCAGCGTCATTGACGCTGCGCCCATAGTGCT
TCCTGCTGCTCCCAAGAACCCAAGGAACAAAGCTCCTATTCCCACTGCTCTTTTTTCTCTCTGCACCACT
CTTCTCTTTGCCTTGGTGGGTGCTACTCCTAATGGTTCAATTTTTACTACTTTATATTTATATAATTCAC
TTCTCCAATTGTCCCTCATATCTCCTCCTCCAGGTCTGAAGATCAGCGGCCGCTTGCTGTGCGGTGGTCT
TACTTTTGTTTTGCTCTTCCTCTATCTTGTCTAAAGCTTCCTTGGTGTCTTTTATCTCTATCCTTTGATG
CACACAATAGAGGGTTGCTACTGTATTATATAATGATCTAAGTTCTTCTGATCCTGTCTGAAGGGATGGT
TGTAGCTGTCCCAGTATTTGTCTACAGCCTTCTGATGTTTCTAACAGGCCAGGATTAACTGCGAATCGTT
CTAGCTCCCTGCTTGCCCATACTATATGTTTTAATTTATATTTTTTCTTTCCCCCTGGCCTTAACCGAAT
TTTTTCCCATCGCGATCTAATTCTCCCCCGCTTAATACTGACGCTCTCGCACCCATCTCTCTCCTTCTAG
CCTCCGCTAGTCAAAATTTTTGGCGTACTCACCAGTCGCCGCCCCTCGCCTCTTGCCGTGCGCGCTTCAG
CAAGCCGAGTCCTGCGTCGAGAGAGCTCCTCTGGTTTCCCTTTCGCTTTCAAGTCCCTGTTCGGGCGCCA
CTGCTAGAGATTTTCCACACTGACTAAAAGGGTCTGAGGGATCTCTAGTTACCAGAGTCACACAACAGAC
GGGCACACACTACTTGAAGCACTCAAGGCAAGCTTTATTGAGGCTTAAGCAGTGGGTTCCCTAGTTAGCC
AGAGAGCTCCCAGGCTCAGATCTGGTCTAACCAGAGAGACCCAGTACAGGCAAAAAGCAGCTGCTTATAT
GCAGGATCTGAGGGCTCGCCACTCCCCAGTCCCGCCCAGGCCACGCCTCCCTGGAAAGTCCCCAGCGGAA
AGTCCCTTGTAGCAAGCTCGATATCAGCAGTTCTTGAAGTACTCCGGATGCAGCTCTCGGGCCACGTGAT
GAAATGCTAGGCGGCTGTCAAACCTCCACTCTAACACTTCTCTCTCCGGGTCATCCATCCCATGCAGGCT
CACAGGGTGTAACAAGCTGGTGTTCTCTCCTTTATTGGCCTCTTCTACCTTATCTGGCTCAACTGGTACT
AGCTTGTAGCACCATCCAAAGGTCAGTGGATATCTGACCCCTGGCCCTGGTGTGTAGTTCTGCTAATCAG
GGAAGTAGCCTTGTGTGTGGTAGATCCACAGATCAAGGATATCTTGTCTTCTTTGGGAGTGAATTAGCCC
TTCCAACTACTAAGTTTGTAGTACATATTTAACAAATACAATTTCTTTAAAATGAAAATAATTCAGAGGA
ATCACAGGTTTAGAGTAAATGAAACCACAGGTAATTGGCAGTGGTAATAGGGTATGGGGTGGGAAGTTTG
GGATGATTTTGGTTAGCTTGAGTTATCCAGTTGATCCAGACATGATAAGATACATTGATGAGTTTGGACA
AACCACAACTAGAATGCAGTGAAAAAAATGCTTTATTTGTGAAATTTGTGATGCTATTGCTTTATTTGTA
ACCATTATAAGCTGCAATAAACAAGTTAACAACAACAATTGCATTCATTTTATGTTTCAGGTTCAGGGGG
AGGTGTGGGAGGTTTTTTAAAGCAAGTAAAACCTCTACAAATGTGGTATGGCTGATTATGATCTCTAGTC
AAGGCACTATACATCAAATATTCCTTATTAACCCCTTTACAAATTAAAAAGCTAAAGGTACACAATTTTT
GAGCATAGTTATTAATAGCAGACACTCTATGCCTGTGTGGAGTAAGAAAAAACAGTATGTTATGATTATA
ACTGTTATGCCTACTTATAAAGGTTACAGAATATTTTTCCATAATTTTCTTGTATAGCAGTGCAGCTTTT
TCCTTTGTGGTGTAAATAGCAAAGCAAGCAAGAGTTCTATTACTAAACACAGCATGACTCAAAAAACTTA
GCAATTCTGAAGGAAAGTCCTTGGGGTCTTCTACCTTTCTCTTCTTTTTTGGAGGAGTAGAATGTTGAGA
GTCAGCAGTAGCCTCATCATCACTAGATGGCATTTCTTCTGAGCAAAACAGGTTTTCCTCATTAAAGGCA
TTCCACCACTGCTCCCATTCATCAGTTCCATAGGTTGGAATCTAAAATACACAAACAATTAGAATCAGTA
GTTTAACACATTATACACTTAAAAATTTTATATTTACCTTAGAGCTTTAAATCTCTGTAGGTAGTTTGTC
CAATTATGTCACACCACAGAAGTAAGGTTCCTTCACAAAGATCCGGGGCCCACTCATAAATCCAGTTGCC
GCCACGGTAGCCAATCACCGTATCGTATAAATCATCGTCGGTACGTTCGGCATCGCTCATCACAATACGT
GCCTGGACGTCGAGGATTTCGCGTGGGTCAATGCCGCGCCAGATCCACATCAGACGGTTAATCATGCGAT
ACCAGTGAGGGATGGTTTTACCATCAAGGGCCGACTGCACAGGCGGTTGTGCGCCGTGATTAAAGCGGCG
GACTAGCGTCGAGGTTTCAGGATGTTTAAAGCGGGGTTTGAACAGGGTTTCGCTCAGGTTTGCCTGTGTC
ATGGATGCAGCCTCCAGAATACTTACTGGAAACTATTGTAACCCGCCTGAAGTTAAAAAGAACAACGCCC
GGCAGTGCCAGGCGTTGAAAAGATTAGCGACCGGAGATTGGCGGGACGAATACGACGCCCATATCCCACG
GCTGTTCAATCCAGGTATCTTGCGGGATATCAACAACATAGTCATCAACCAGCGGACGACCAGCCGGTTT
TGCGAAGATGGTGACAAAGTGCGCTTTTGGATACATTTCACGAATCGCAACCGCAGTACCACCGGTATCC
ACCAGGTCATCAATAACGATGAAGCCTTCGCCATCGCCTTCTGCGCGTTTCAGCACTTTAAGCTCGCGCT
GGTTGTCGTGATCGTAGCTGGAAATACAAACGGTATCGACATGACGAATACCCAGTTCACGCGCCAGTAA
CGCACCCGGTACAGACCGCCACGGCTTACGGCAATAATGCCTTTCCATTGTTCAGAAGGCATCAGTCGGC
TTGCGAGTTTACGTGCATGGATCTGCAACATGTCCCAGGTGACGATGTATTTTTCGCTCATGTGAAGTGT
CCCAGCCTGTTTATCTACGGCTTAAAAAGTGTTCGAGGGGAAAATAGGTTGCGCGAGATTATAGAGATCT
GGCGCACTAAAAACCAGTATTTCACATGAGTCCGCGTCTTTTTACGCACTGCCTCTCCCTGACGCGGGAT
AAAGTGGTATTCTCAAACATATCTCGCAAGCCTGTCTTGTGTCCAAGCTTTTTGCAAAAGCCTAGGCCTC
CAAAAAAGCCTCCTCACTACTTCTGGAATAGCTCAGAGGCCGAGGCGGCCTCGGCCTCTGCATAAATAAA
AAAAATTAGTCAGCCATGGGGCGGAGAATGGGCGGAACTGGGC
