Features (pLannotate 1.2.2; 36 found; start..end, strand, type, name):
      1..330     +  CDS            nef (fragment): NEF_HV1BR - Experimental evidence at protein level: Swiss-Prot protein existence level 1. Extracellular Nef protein targets CD4(+) T-lymphocytes for apoptosis by interacting with CXCR4 surface receptors (PubMed:14990729). From Human immunodeficiency virus type 1 group M subtype B (isolate BRU/LAI) (HIV-1).
    378..635     +  LTR            5' LTR (truncated): truncated 5' long terminal repeat (LTR) from HIV-1
    682..807     +  misc_feature   HIV-1 Ψ: packaging signal of human immunodeficiency virus type 1
    791..1154    +  CDS            HIV-1 gag (fragment): gag protein from human immunodeficiency virus 1; gag
   1300..1533    +  misc_feature   RRE: The Rev response element (RRE) of HIV-1 allows for Rev-dependent mRNA export from the nucleus to the cytoplasm.
   1910..2010    +  CDS            Rev (fragment): human immunodeficiency virus 1 (HIV-1) Rev protein; rev; enhances nuclear export of unspliced and incompletely spliced viral mRNAs
   2047..2113    +  CDS            small t antigen (fragment): SV40 (simian virus 40) small t antigen
   2139..2350    +  promoter       EF-1α core promoter: core promoter for human elongation factor EF-1α
   2351..2459    +  intron         EF-1α intron A (fragment): intron upstream of the start codon of human EF-1α
   3085..3288    +  intron         EF-1α intron A: truncated intron upstream of the start codon of human EF-1α
   3345..3462    +  misc_feature   cPPT/CTS: central polypurine tract and central termination sequence of HIV-1
   3529..4080    +  misc_feature   IRES: internal ribosome entry site (IRES) of the encephalomyocarditis virus (EMCV)
   4083..4799    +  CDS            EGFP: EGFP is a basic (constitutively fluorescent) green fluorescent protein published in 1996, derived from Aequorea victoria. It is reported to be a rapidly-maturing weak dimer with moderate acid sensitivity.
   4800..4817    +  misc_feature   MCS (fragment): multiple cloning site
   4856..4898    +  misc_feature   MCS (fragment): pBluescript multiple cloning site
   4908..5496    +  misc_feature   WPRE: woodchuck hepatitis virus posttranscriptional regulatory element
   5515..5619    +  CDS            nef (fragment): NEF_HV1LA - Experimental evidence at protein level: Swiss-Prot protein existence level 1. Extracellular Nef protein targets CD4(+) T-lymphocytes for apoptosis by interacting with CXCR4 surface receptors. From Human immunodeficiency virus type 1 group M subtype B (isolate Lai) (HIV-1).
   5640..5673    +  protein_bind   loxP: Cre-mediated recombination occurs in the 8-bp core sequence (GCATACAT). Cre recombinase
   5693..5873    +  LTR            5' LTR (truncated): truncated 5' long terminal repeat (LTR) from HIV-1
   5898..5916    -  promoter       SP6 promoter: promoter for bacteriophage SP6 RNA polymerase
   6144..6423    +  CDS            TcR (fragment): tetracycline efflux protein; tet; confers resistance to tetracycline
   6424..6472    -  misc_feature   bom (fragment): basis of mobility region from pBR322
   6574..6609    -  CDS            rop (fragment): Rop protein, which maintains plasmids at low copy number; rop
   6704..6808    +  promoter       AmpR promoter: bla
   6809..7669    +  CDS            AmpR: β-lactamase; bla; confers resistance to ampicillin, carbenicillin, and related antibiotics
   7840..8428    +  rep_origin     ori: high-copy-number ColE1/pMB1/pBR322/pUC origin of replication
   8611..8667    +  CDS            lacI (fragment): lac repressor; lacI; The lac repressor binds to the lac operator to inhibit transcription in E. coli. This inhibition can be relieved by adding lactose or isopropyl-β-D-thiogalactopyranoside (IPTG).
   8674..9003    +  promoter       SV40 promoter: SV40 enhancer and early promoter
   9203..9322    +  CDS            gpt (fragment): XGPT_ECOLI - Also known as gpp, gxu. Experimental evidence at protein level: Swiss-Prot protein existence level 1. Purine salvage pathway enzyme that catalyzes the transfer of the ribosyl-5-phosphate group from 5-phospho-alpha-D-ribose 1- diphosphate (PRPP) to the N9 position of the 6-oxopurines guanine and xanthine to form the corresponding ribonucleotides GMP (guanosine 5'- monophosphate) and XMP (xanthosine 5'-monophosphate), with the release of PPi. To a lesser extent, also acts on hypoxanthine (PubMed:9100006, PubMed:3886014). Does not ribophosphorylate adenine (PubMed:3886014). From Esch
   9322..9657    +  CDS            gpt (fragment): XGPT_ECOLI - Also known as gpp, gxu. Experimental evidence at protein level: Swiss-Prot protein existence level 1. Purine salvage pathway enzyme that catalyzes the transfer of the ribosyl-5-phosphate group from 5-phospho-alpha-D-ribose 1- diphosphate (PRPP) to the N9 position of the 6-oxopurines guanine and xanthine to form the corresponding ribonucleotides GMP (guanosine 5'- monophosphate) and XMP (xanthosine 5'-monophosphate), with the release of PPi. To a lesser extent, also acts on hypoxanthine (PubMed:9100006, PubMed:3886014). Does not ribophosphorylate adenine (PubMed:3886014). From Esch
   9752..10057   +  CDS            frsA (fragment): FRSA_ECOLI - Also known as yafA. Experimental evidence at protein level: Swiss-Prot protein existence level 1. Catalyzes the hydrolysis of esters (PubMed:15808744). Displays esterase activity toward pNP-butyrate (PubMed:15808744). May stimulate mixed-acid fermentation by acting as a fermentation/respiration switch that down-regulates respiration and up- regulates fermentation rates (PubMed:15169777). From Escherichia coli (strain K12).
  10061..10135   +  CDS            small t antigen (fragment): SV40 (simian virus 40) small t antigen
  10137..10202   +  intron         small t intron: SV40 (simian virus 40) small t antigen intron
  10332..10352   +  CDS            SV40 NLS: nuclear localization signal of SV40 (simian virus 40) large T antigen
  10671..10754   +  CDS            large T antigen (fragment): large T antigen from SV40 (simian virus 40)
  10777..10911   +  polyA_signal   SV40 poly(A) signal: SV40 polyadenylation signal
>Addgene plasmid #12254 | pWPI | analyzer sequence | sequence record 7266
TTGGAAGGGCTAATTCACTCCCAAAGAAGACAAGATATCCTTGATCTGTGGATCTACCACACACAAGGCT
ACTTCCCTGATTAGCAGAACTACACACCAGGGCCAGGGGTCAGATATCCACTGACCTTTGGATGGTGCTA
CAAGCTAGTACCAGTTGAGCCAGATAAGGTAGAAGAGGCCAATAAAGGAGAGAACACCAGCTTGTTACAC
CCTGTGAGCCTGCATGGGATGGATGACCCGGAGAGAGAAGTGTTAGAGTGGAGGTTTGACAGCCGCCTAG
CATTTCATCACGTGGCCCGAGAGCTGCATCCGGAGTACTTCAAGAACTGCTGATATCGAGCTTGCTACAA
GGGACTTTCCGCTGGGGACTTTCCAGGGAGGCGTGGCCTGGGCGGGACTGGGGAGTGGCGAGCCCTCAGA
TCCTGCATATAAGCAGCTGCTTTTTGCCTGTACTGGGTCTCTCTGGTTAGACCAGATCTGAGCCTGGGAG
CTCTCTGGCTAACTAGGGAACCCACTGCTTAAGCCTCAATAAAGCTTGCCTTGAGTGCTTCAAGTAGTGT
GTGCCCGTCTGTTGTGTGACTCTGGTAACTAGAGATCCCTCAGACCCTTTTAGTCAGTGTGGAAAATCTC
TAGCAGTGGCGCCCGAACAGGGACTTGAAAGCGAAAGGGAAACCAGAGGAGCTCTCTCGACGCAGGACTC
GGCTTGCTGAAGCGCGCACGGCAAGAGGCGAGGGGCGGCGACTGGTGAGTACGCCAAAAATTTTGACTAG
CGGAGGCTAGAAGGAGAGAGATGGGTGCGAGAGCGTCAGTATTAAGCGGGGGAGAATTAGATCGCGATGG
GAAAAAATTCGGTTAAGGCCAGGGGGAAAGAAAAAATATAAATTAAAACATATAGTATGGGCAAGCAGGG
AGCTAGAACGATTCGCAGTTAATCCTGGCCTGTTAGAAACATCAGAAGGCTGTAGACAAATACTGGGACA
GCTACAACCATCCCTTCAGACAGGATCAGAAGAACTTAGATCATTATATAATACAGTAGCAACCCTCTAT
TGTGTGCATCAAAGGATAGAGATAAAAGACACCAAGGAAGCTTTAGACAAGATAGAGGAAGAGCAAAACA
AAAGTAAGACCACCGCACAGCAAGCGGCCGCTGATCTTCAGACCTGGAGGAGGAGATATGAGGGACAATT
GGAGAAGTGAATTATATAAATATAAAGTAGTAAAAATTGAACCATTAGGAGTAGCACCCACCAAGGCAAA
GAGAAGAGTGGTGCAGAGAGAAAAAAGAGCAGTGGGAATAGGAGCTTTGTTCCTTGGGTTCTTGGGAGCA
GCAGGAAGCACTATGGGCGCAGCGTCAATGACGCTGACGGTACAGGCCAGACAATTATTGTCTGGTATAG
TGCAGCAGCAGAACAATTTGCTGAGGGCTATTGAGGCGCAACAGCATCTGTTGCAACTCACAGTCTGGGG
CATCAAGCAGCTCCAGGCAAGAATCCTGGCTGTGGAAAGATACCTAAAGGATCAACAGCTCCTGGGGATT
TGGGGTTGCTCTGGAAAACTCATTTGCACCACTGCTGTGCCTTGGAATGCTAGTTGGAGTAATAAATCTC
TGGAACAGATTTGGAATCACACGACCTGGATGGAGTGGGACAGAGAAATTAACAATTACACAAGCTTAAT
ACACTCCTTAATTGAAGAATCGCAAAACCAGCAAGAAAAGAATGAACAAGAATTATTGGAATTAGATAAA
TGGGCAAGTTTGTGGAATTGGTTTAACATAACAAATTGGCTGTGGTATATAAAATTATTCATAATGATAG
TAGGAGGCTTGGTAGGTTTAAGAATAGTTTTTGCTGTACTTTCTATAGTGAATAGAGTTAGGCAGGGATA
TTCACCATTATCGTTTCAGACCCACCTCCCAACCCCGAGGGGACCCGACAGGCCCGAAGGAATAGAAGAA
GAAGGTGGAGAGAGAGACAGAGACAGATCCATTCGATTAGTGAACGGATCTCGACGGTATCGATGTCGAC
GATAAGCTTTGCAAAGATGGATAAAGTTTTAAACAGAGAGGAATCTTTGCAGCTAATGGACCTTCTAGGT
CTTGAAAGGAGTGGGAATTGGCTCCGGTGCCCGTCAGTGGGCAGAGCGCACATCGCCCACAGTCCCCGAG
AAGTTGGGGGGAGGGGTCGGCAATTGAACCGGTGCCTAGAGAAGGTGGCGCGGGGTAAACTGGGAAAGTG
ATGTCGTGTACTGGCTCCGCCTTTTTCCCGAGGGTGGGGGAGAACCGTATATAAGTGCAGTAGTCGCCGT
GAACGTTCTTTTTCGCAACGGGTTTGCCGCCAGAACACAGGTAAGTGCCGTGTGTGGTTCCCGCGGGCCT
GGCCTCTTTACGGGTTATGGCCCTTGCGTGCCTTGAATTACTTCCACTGGCTGCAGTACGTGATTCTTGA
TCCCGAGCTTCGGGTTGGAAGTGGGTGGGAGAGTTCGAGGCCTTGCGCTTAAGGAGCCCCTTCGCCTCGT
GCTTGAGTTGAGGCCTGGCCTGGGCGCTGGGGCCGCCGCGTGCGAATCTGGTGGCACCTTCGCGCCTGTC
TCGCTGCTTTCGATAAGTCTCTAGCCATTTAAAATTTTTGATGACCTGCTGCGACGCTTTTTTTCTGGCA
AGATAGTCTTGTAAATGCGGGCCAAGATCTGCACACTGGTATTTCGGTTTTTGGGGCCGCGGGCGGCGAC
GGGGCCCGTGCGTCCCAGCGCACATGTTCGGCGAGGCGGGGCCTGCGAGCGCGGCCACCGAGAATCGGAC
GGGGGTAGTCTCAAGCTGGCCGGCCTGCTCTGGTGCCTGGCCTCGCGCCGCCGTGTATCGCCCCGCCCTG
GGCGGCAAGGCTGGCCCGGTCGGCACCAGTTGCGTGAGCGGAAAGATGGCCGCTTCCCGGCCCTGCTGCA
GGGAGCTCAAAATGGAGGACGCGGCGCTCGGGAGAGCGGGCGGGTGAGTCACCCACACAAAGGAAAAGGG
CCTTTCCGTCCTCAGCCGTCGCTTCATGTGACTCCACGGAGTACCGGGCGCCGTCCAGGCACCTCGATTA
GTTCTCGAGCTTTTGGAGTACGTCGTCTTTAGGTTGGGGGGAGGGGTTTTATGCGATGGAGTTTCCCCAC
ACTGAGTGGGTGGAGACTGAAGTTAGGCCAGCTTGGCACTTGATGTAATTCTCCTTGGAATTTGCCCTTT
TTGAGTTTGGATCTTGGTTCATTCTCAAGCCTCAGACAGTGGTTCAAAGTTTTTTTCTTCCATTTCAGGT
GTCGTGAGGAATTTCGACATTTAAATTTAATTAATCTCGACGGTATCGGTTAACTTTTAAAAGAAAAGGG
GGGATTGGGGGGTACAGTGCAGGGGAAAGAATAGTAGACATAATAGCAACAGACATACAAACTAAAGAAT
TACAAAAACAAATTACAAAAATTCAAAATTTTATCGATCACGAGACTAGCCTCGAGGTTTAAACTACGGG
CTGCAGGAATTCCGCCCCCCCCCCCCTAACGTTACTGGCCGAAGCCGCTTGGAATAAGGCCGGTGTGCGT
TTGTCTATATGTTATTTTCCACCATATTGCCGTCTTTTGGCAATGTGAGGGCCCGGAAACCTGGCCCTGT
CTTCTTGACGAGCATTCCTAGGGGTCTTTCCCCTCTCGCCAAAGGAATGCAAGGTCTGTTGAATGTCGTG
AAGGAAGCAGTTCCTCTGGAAGCTTCTTGAAGACAAACAACGTCTGTAGCGACCCTTTGCAGGCAGCGGA
ACCCCCCACCTGGCGACAGGTGCCTCTGCGGCCAAAAGCCACGTGTATAAGATACACCTGCAAAGGCGGC
ACAACCCCAGTGCCACGTTGTGAGTTGGATAGTTGTGGAAAGAGTCAAATGGCTCTCCTCAAGCGTATTC
AACAAGGGGCTGAAGGATGCCCAGAAGGTACCCCATTGTATGGGATCTGATCTGGGGCCTCGGTGCACAT
GCTTTACATGTGTTTAGTCGAGGTTAAAAAACGTCTAGGCCCCCCGAACCACGGGGACGTGGTTTTCCTT
TGAAAAACACGATGATAATACCATGGTGAGCAAGGGCGAGGAGCTGTTCACCGGGGTGGTGCCCATCCTG
GTCGAGCTGGACGGCGACGTAAACGGCCACAAGTTCAGCGTGTCCGGCGAGGGCGAGGGCGATGCCACCT
ACGGCAAGCTGACCCTGAAGTTCATCTGCACCACCGGCAAGCTGCCCGTGCCCTGGCCCACCCTCGTGAC
CACCCTGACCTACGGCGTGCAGTGCTTCAGCCGCTACCCCGACCACATGAAGCAGCACGACTTCTTCAAG
TCCGCCATGCCCGAAGGCTACGTCCAGGAGCGCACCATCTTCTTCAAGGACGACGGCAACTACAAGACCC
GCGCCGAGGTGAAGTTCGAGGGCGACACCCTGGTGAACCGCATCGAGCTGAAGGGCATCGACTTCAAGGA
GGACGGCAACATCCTGGGGCACAAGCTGGAGTACAACTACAACAGCCACAACGTCTATATCATGGCCGAC
AAGCAGAAGAACGGCATCAAGGTGAACTTCAAGATCCGCCACAACATCGAGGACGGCAGCGTGCAGCTCG
CCGACCACTACCAGCAGAACACCCCCATCGGCGACGGCCCCGTGCTGCTGCCCGACAACCACTACCTGAG
CACCCAGTCCGCCCTGAGCAAAGACCCCAACGAGAAGCGCGATCACATGGTCCTGCTGGAGTTCGTGACC
GCCGCCGGGATCACTCTCGGCATGGACGAGCTGTACAAGTCCGGACTCAGATCTCGACTAGCTAGTAGCT
AGCTAGCTAGTCGAGCTCAAGCTTCGAATTCGATATCAAGCTTATCGCGATACCGTCGACCTCGAGGGAA
TTCCGATAATCAACCTCTGGATTACAAAATTTGTGAAAGATTGACTGGTATTCTTAACTATGTTGCTCCT
TTTACGCTATGTGGATACGCTGCTTTAATGCCTTTGTATCATGCTATTGCTTCCCGTATGGCTTTCATTT
TCTCCTCCTTGTATAAATCCTGGTTGCTGTCTCTTTATGAGGAGTTGTGGCCCGTTGTCAGGCAACGTGG
CGTGGTGTGCACTGTGTTTGCTGACGCAACCCCCACTGGTTGGGGCATTGCCACCACCTGTCAGCTCCTT
TCCGGGACTTTCGCTTTCCCCCTCCCTATTGCCACGGCGGAACTCATCGCCGCCTGCCTTGCCCGCTGCT
GGACAGGGGCTCGGCTGTTGGGCACTGACAATTCCGTGGTGTTGTCGGGGAAGCTGACGTCCTTTCCATG
GCTGCTCGCCTGTGTTGCCACCTGGATTCTGCGCGGGACGTCCTTCTGCTACGTCCCTTCGGCCCTCAAT
CCAGCGGACCTTCCTTCCCGCGGCCTGCTGCCGGCTCTGCGGCCTCTTCCGCGTCTTCGCCTTCGCCCTC
AGACGAGTCGGATCTCCCTTTGGGCCGCCTCCCCGCATCGGGAATTCGAGCTCGGTACCTTTAAGACCAA
TGACTTACAAGGCAGCTGTAGATCTTAGCCACTTTTTAAAAGAAAAGGGGGGACTGGAAGGGCTAATTCA
CTCCCAACGAAGACAAGATGGGATCAATTCACCATGGGAATAACTTCGTATAGCATACATTATACGAAGT
TATGCTGCTTTTTGCTTGTACTGGGTCTCTCTGGTTAGACCAGATCTGAGCCTGGGAGCTCTCTGGCTAA
CTAGGGAACCCACTGCTTAAGCCTCAATAAAGCTTGCCTTGAGTGCTTCAAGTAGTGTGTGCCCGTCTGT
TGTGTGACTCTGGTAACTAGAGATCCCTCAGACCCTTTTAGTCAGTGTGGAAAATCTCTAGCAGCATCTA
GAATTAATTCCGTGTATTCTATAGTGTCACCTAAATCGTATGTGTATGATACATAAGGTTATGTATTAAT
TGTAGCCGCGTTCTAACGACAATATGTACAAGCCTAATTGTGTAGCATCTGGCTTACTGAAGCAGACCCT
ATCATCTCTCTCGTAAACTGCCGTCAGAGTCGGTTTGGTTGGACGAACCTTCTGAGTTTCTGGTAACGCC
GTCCCGCACCCGGAAATGGTCAGCGAACCAATCAGCAGGGTCATCGCTAGCCAGATCCTCTACGCCGGAC
GCATCGTGGCCGGCATCACCGGCGCCACAGGTGCGGTTGCTGGCGCCTATATCGCCGACATCACCGATGG
GGAAGATCGGGCTCGCCACTTCGGGCTCATGAGCGCTTGTTTCGGCGTGGGTATGGTGGCAGGCCCCGTG
GCCGGGGGACTGTTGGGCGCCATCTCCTTGCATGCACCATTCCTTGCGGCGGCGGTGCTCAACGGCCTCA
ACCTACTACTGGGCTGCTTCCTAATGCAGGAGTCGCATAAGGGAGAGCGTCGAATGGTGCACTCTCAGTA
CAATCTGCTCTGATGCCGCATAGTTAAGCCAGCCCCGACACCCGCCAACACCCGCTGACGCGCCCTGACG
GGCTTGTCTGCTCCCGGCATCCGCTTACAGACAAGCTGTGACCGTCTCCGGGAGCTGCATGTGTCAGAGG
TTTTCACCGTCATCACCGAAACGCGCGAGACGAAAGGGCCTCGTGATACGCCTATTTTTATAGGTTAATG
TCATGATAATAATGGTTTCTTAGACGTCAGGTGGCACTTTTCGGGGAAATGTGCGCGGAACCCCTATTTG
TTTATTTTTCTAAATACATTCAAATATGTATCCGCTCATGAGACAATAACCCTGATAAATGCTTCAATAA
TATTGAAAAAGGAAGAGTATGAGTATTCAACATTTCCGTGTCGCCCTTATTCCCTTTTTTGCGGCATTTT
GCCTTCCTGTTTTTGCTCACCCAGAAACGCTGGTGAAAGTAAAAGATGCTGAAGATCAGTTGGGTGCACG
AGTGGGTTACATCGAACTGGATCTCAACAGCGGTAAGATCCTTGAGAGTTTTCGCCCCGAAGAACGTTTT
CCAATGATGAGCACTTTTAAAGTTCTGCTATGTGGCGCGGTATTATCCCGTATTGACGCCGGGCAAGAGC
AACTCGGTCGCCGCATACACTATTCTCAGAATGACTTGGTTGAGTACTCACCAGTCACAGAAAAGCATCT
TACGGATGGCATGACAGTAAGAGAATTATGCAGTGCTGCCATAACCATGAGTGATAACACTGCGGCCAAC
TTACTTCTGACAACGATCGGAGGACCGAAGGAGCTAACCGCTTTTTTGCACAACATGGGGGATCATGTAA
CTCGCCTTGATCGTTGGGAACCGGAGCTGAATGAAGCCATACCAAACGACGAGCGTGACACCACGATGCC
TGTAGCAATGGCAACAACGTTGCGCAAACTATTAACTGGCGAACTACTTACTCTAGCTTCCCGGCAACAA
TTAATAGACTGGATGGAGGCGGATAAAGTTGCAGGACCACTTCTGCGCTCGGCCCTTCCGGCTGGCTGGT
TTATTGCTGATAAATCTGGAGCCGGTGAGCGTGGGTCTCGCGGTATCATTGCAGCACTGGGGCCAGATGG
TAAGCCCTCCCGTATCGTAGTTATCTACACGACGGGGAGTCAGGCAACTATGGATGAACGAAATAGACAG
ATCGCTGAGATAGGTGCCTCACTGATTAAGCATTGGTAACTGTCAGACCAAGTTTACTCATATATACTTT
AGATTGATTTAAAACTTCATTTTTAATTTAAAAGGATCTAGGTGAAGATCCTTTTTGATAATCTCATGAC
CAAAATCCCTTAACGTGAGTTTTCGTTCCACTGAGCGTCAGACCCCGTAGAAAAGATCAAAGGATCTTCT
TGAGATCCTTTTTTTCTGCGCGTAATCTGCTGCTTGCAAACAAAAAAACCACCGCTACCAGCGGTGGTTT
GTTTGCCGGATCAAGAGCTACCAACTCTTTTTCCGAAGGTAACTGGCTTCAGCAGAGCGCAGATACCAAA
TACTGTCCTTCTAGTGTAGCCGTAGTTAGGCCACCACTTCAAGAACTCTGTAGCACCGCCTACATACCTC
GCTCTGCTAATCCTGTTACCAGTGGCTGCTGCCAGTGGCGATAAGTCGTGTCTTACCGGGTTGGACTCAA
GACGATAGTTACCGGATAAGGCGCAGCGGTCGGGCTGAACGGGGGGTTCGTGCACACAGCCCAGCTTGGA
GCGAACGACCTACACCGAACTGAGATACCTACAGCGTGAGCATTGAGAAAGCGCCACGCTTCCCGAAGGG
AGAAAGGCGGACAGGTATCCGGTAAGCGGCAGGGTCGGAACAGGAGAGCGCACGAGGGAGCTTCCAGGGG
GAAACGCCTGGTATCTTTATAGTCCTGTCGGGTTTCGCCACCTCTGACTTGAGCGTCGATTTTTGTGATG
CTCGTCAGGGGGGCGGAGCCTATGGAAAAACGCCAGCAACGCGGCCTTTTTACGGTTCCTGGCCTTTTGC
TGGCCTTTTGCTCACATGTTCTTTCCTGCGTTATCCCCTGATTCTGTGGATAACCGTATTACCGCCTTTG
AGTGAGCTGATACCGCTCGCCGCAGCCGAACGACCGAGCGCAGCGAGTCAGTGAGCGAGGAAGCGGAAGA
GCGCCCAATACGCAAACCGCCTCTCCCCGCGCGTTGGCCGATTCATTAATGCAGCTGTGGAATGTGTGTC
AGTTAGGGTGTGGAAAGTCCCCAGGCTCCCCAGCAGGCAGAAGTATGCAAAGCATGCATCTCAATTAGTC
AGCAACCAGGTGTGGAAAGTCCCCAGGCTCCCCAGCAGGCAGAAGTATGCAAAGCATGCATCTCAATTAG
TCAGCAACCATAGTCCCGCCCCTAACTCCGCCCATCCCGCCCCTAACTCCGCCCAGTTCCGCCCATTCTC
CGCCCCATGGCTGACTAATTTTTTTTATTTATGCAGAGGCCGAGGCCGCCTCGGCCTCTGAGCTATTCCA
GAAGTAGTGAGGAGGCTTTTTTGGAGGCCTAGGCTTTTGCAAAAAGCTTGGACACAAGACAGGCTTGCGA
GATATGTTTGAGAATACCACTTTATCCCGCGTCAGGGAGAGGCAGTGCGTAAAAAGACGCGGACTCATGT
GAAATACTGGTTTTTAGTGCGCCAGATCTCTATAATCTCGCGCAACCTATTTTCCCCTCGAACACTTTTT
AAGCCGTAGATAAACAGGCTGGGACACTTCACATGAGCGAAAAATACATCGTCACCTGGGACATGTTGCA
GATCCATGCACGTAAACTCGCAAGCCGACTGATGCCTTCTGAACAATGGAAAGGCATTATTGCCGTAAGC
CGTGGCGGTCTGTACCGGGTGCGTTACTGGCGCGTGAACTGGGTATTCGTCATGTCGATACCGTTTGTAT
TTCCAGCTACGATCACGACAACCAGCGCGAGCTTAAAGTGCTGAAACGCGCAGAAGGCGATGGCGAAGGC
TTCATCGTTATTGATGACCTGGTGGATACCGGTGGTACTGCGGTTGCGATTCGTGAAATGTATCCAAAAG
CGCACTTTGTCACCATCTTCGCAAAACCGGCTGGTCGTCCGCTGGTTGATGACTATGTTGTTGATATCCC
GCAAGATACCTGGATTGAACAGCCGTGGGATATGGGCGTCGTATTCGTCCCGCCAATCTCCGGTCGCTAA
TCTTTTCAACGCCTGGCACTGCCGGGCGTTGTTCTTTTTAACTTCAGGCGGGTTACAATAGTTTCCAGTA
AGTATTCTGGAGGCTGCATCCATGACACAGGCAAACCTGAGCGAAACCCTGTTCAAACCCCGCTTTAAAC
ATCCTGAAACCTCGACGCTAGTCCGCCGCTTTAATCACGGCGCACAACCGCCTGTGCAGTCGGCCCTTGA
TGGTAAAACCATCCCTCACTGGTATCGCATGATTAACCGTCTGATGTGGATCTGGCGCGGCATTGACCCA
CGCGAAATCCTCGACGTCCAGGCACGTATTGTGATGAGCGATGCCGAACGTACCGACGATGATTTATACG
ATACGGTGATTGGCTACCGTGGCGGCAACTGGATTTATGAGTGGGCCCCGGATCTTTGTGAAGGAACCTT
ACTTCTGTGGTGTGACATAATTGGACAAACTACCTACAGAGATTTAAAGCTCTAAGGTAAATATAAAATT
TTTAAGTGTATAATGTGTTAAACTACTGATTCTAATTGTTTGTGTATTTTAGATTCCAACCTATGGAACT
GATGAATGGGAGCAGTGGTGGAATGCCTTTAATGAGGAAAACCTGTTTTGCTCAGAAGAAATGCCATCTA
GTGATGATGAGGCTACTGCTGACTCTCAACATTCTACTCCTCCAAAAAAGAAGAGAAAGGTAGAAGACCC
CAAGGACTTTCCTTCAGAATTGCTAAGTTTTTTGAGTCATGCTGTGTTTAGTAATAGAACTCTTGCTTGC
TTTGCTATTTACACCACAAAGGAAAAAGCTGCACTGCTATACAAGAAAATTATGGAAAAATATTCTGTAA
CCTTTATAAGTAGGCATAACAGTTATAATCATAACATACTGTTTTTTCTTACTCCACACAGGCATAGAGT
GTCTGCTATTAATAACTATGCTCAAAAATTGTGTACCTTTAGCTTTTTAATTTGTAAAGGGGTTAATAAG
GAATATTTGATGTATAGTGCCTTGACTAGAGATCATAATCAGCCATACCACATTTGTAGAGGTTTTACTT
GCTTTAAAAAACCTCCCACACCTCCCCCTGAACCTGAAACATAAAATGAATGCAATTGTTGTTGTTAACT
TGTTTATTGCAGCTTATAATGGTTACAAATAAAGCAATAGCATCACAAATTTCACAAATAAAGCATTTTT
TTCACTGCATTCTAGTTGTGGTTTGTCCAAACTCATCAATGTATCTTATCATGTCTGGATCAACTGGATA
ACTCAAGCTAACCAAAATCATCCCAAACTTCCCACCCCATACCCTATTACCACTGCCAATTACCTAGTGG
TTTCATTTACTCTAAACCTGTGATTCCTCTGAATTATTTTCATTTTAAAGAAATTGTATTTGTTAAATAT
GTACTACAAACTTAGTAG
