Features (pLannotate 1.2.2; 34 found; start..end, strand, type, name):
    204..260     -  CDS            lacI (fragment): lac repressor; lacI; The lac repressor binds to the lac operator to inhibit transcription in E. coli. This inhibition can be relieved by adding lactose or isopropyl-β-D-thiogalactopyranoside (IPTG).
    443..1031    -  rep_origin     ori: high-copy-number ColE1/pMB1/pBR322/pUC origin of replication
   1202..2062    -  CDS            AmpR: β-lactamase; bla; confers resistance to ampicillin, carbenicillin, and related antibiotics
   2063..2167    -  promoter       AmpR promoter: bla
   2262..2297    +  CDS            rop (fragment): Rop protein, which maintains plasmids at low copy number; rop
   2399..2447    +  misc_feature   bom (fragment): basis of mobility region from pBR322
   2448..2727    -  CDS            TcR (fragment): tetracycline efflux protein; tet; confers resistance to tetracycline
   2955..2973    +  promoter       SP6 promoter: promoter for bacteriophage SP6 RNA polymerase
   2998..3178    -  LTR            5' LTR (truncated): truncated 5' long terminal repeat (LTR) from HIV-1
   3198..3231    -  protein_bind   loxP: Cre-mediated recombination occurs in the 8-bp core sequence (GCATACAT). Cre recombinase
   3252..3356    -  CDS            nef (fragment): NEF_HV1LA - Experimental evidence at protein level: Swiss-Prot protein existence level 1. Extracellular Nef protein targets CD4(+) T-lymphocytes for apoptosis by interacting with CXCR4 surface receptors. From Human immunodeficiency virus type 1 group M subtype B (isolate Lai) (HIV-1).
   3375..3963    -  misc_feature   WPRE: woodchuck hepatitis virus posttranscriptional regulatory element
   3973..4015    -  misc_feature   MCS (fragment): pBluescript multiple cloning site
   4054..4071    -  misc_feature   MCS (fragment): multiple cloning site
   4072..4788    -  CDS            EGFP: EGFP is a basic (constitutively fluorescent) green fluorescent protein published in 1996, derived from Aequorea victoria. It is reported to be a rapidly-maturing weak dimer with moderate acid sensitivity.
   4791..5342    -  misc_feature   IRES: internal ribosome entry site (IRES) of the encephalomyocarditis virus (EMCV)
   5408..5525    -  misc_feature   cPPT/CTS: central polypurine tract and central termination sequence of HIV-1
   5573..6751    -  promoter       EF-1α promoter: strong constitutive promoter for human elongation factor EF-1α
   6758..6824    -  CDS            small t antigen (fragment): SV40 (simian virus 40) small t antigen
   6886..6986    -  CDS            Rev (fragment): human immunodeficiency virus 1 (HIV-1) Rev protein; rev; enhances nuclear export of unspliced and incompletely spliced viral mRNAs
   7363..7596    -  misc_feature   RRE: The Rev response element (RRE) of HIV-1 allows for Rev-dependent mRNA export from the nucleus to the cytoplasm.
   7742..8105    -  CDS            HIV-1 gag (fragment): gag protein from human immunodeficiency virus 1; gag
   8089..8214    -  misc_feature   HIV-1 Ψ: packaging signal of human immunodeficiency virus type 1
   8261..8518    -  LTR            5' LTR (truncated): truncated 5' long terminal repeat (LTR) from HIV-1
   8566..8895    -  CDS            nef (fragment): NEF_HV1BR - Experimental evidence at protein level: Swiss-Prot protein existence level 1. Extracellular Nef protein targets CD4(+) T-lymphocytes for apoptosis by interacting with CXCR4 surface receptors (PubMed:14990729). From Human immunodeficiency virus type 1 group M subtype B (isolate BRU/LAI) (HIV-1).
   9062..9196    -  polyA_signal   SV40 poly(A) signal: SV40 polyadenylation signal
   9219..9302    -  CDS            large T antigen (fragment): large T antigen from SV40 (simian virus 40)
   9621..9641    -  CDS            SV40 NLS: nuclear localization signal of SV40 (simian virus 40) large T antigen
   9771..9836    -  intron         small t intron: SV40 (simian virus 40) small t antigen intron
   9838..9912    -  CDS            small t antigen (fragment): SV40 (simian virus 40) small t antigen
   9916..10221   -  CDS            frsA (fragment): FRSA_ECOLI - Also known as yafA. Experimental evidence at protein level: Swiss-Prot protein existence level 1. Catalyzes the hydrolysis of esters (PubMed:15808744). Displays esterase activity toward pNP-butyrate (PubMed:15808744). May stimulate mixed-acid fermentation by acting as a fermentation/respiration switch that down-regulates respiration and up- regulates fermentation rates (PubMed:15169777). From Escherichia coli (strain K12).
  10316..10651   -  CDS            gpt (fragment): XGPT_ECOLI - Also known as gpp, gxu. Experimental evidence at protein level: Swiss-Prot protein existence level 1. Purine salvage pathway enzyme that catalyzes the transfer of the ribosyl-5-phosphate group from 5-phospho-alpha-D-ribose 1- diphosphate (PRPP) to the N9 position of the 6-oxopurines guanine and xanthine to form the corresponding ribonucleotides GMP (guanosine 5'- monophosphate) and XMP (xanthosine 5'-monophosphate), with the release of PPi. To a lesser extent, also acts on hypoxanthine (PubMed:9100006, PubMed:3886014). Does not ribophosphorylate adenine (PubMed:3886014). From Esch
  10651..10770   -  CDS            gpt (fragment): XGPT_ECOLI - Also known as gpp, gxu. Experimental evidence at protein level: Swiss-Prot protein existence level 1. Purine salvage pathway enzyme that catalyzes the transfer of the ribosyl-5-phosphate group from 5-phospho-alpha-D-ribose 1- diphosphate (PRPP) to the N9 position of the 6-oxopurines guanine and xanthine to form the corresponding ribonucleotides GMP (guanosine 5'- monophosphate) and XMP (xanthosine 5'-monophosphate), with the release of PPi. To a lesser extent, also acts on hypoxanthine (PubMed:9100006, PubMed:3886014). Does not ribophosphorylate adenine (PubMed:3886014). From Esch
  10970..197     -  promoter       SV40 promoter (across the origin): SV40 enhancer and early promoter
>Addgene plasmid #12254 | pWPI Sequencing Result | analyzer sequence | sequence record 429661
GGAGTTAGGGGCGGGATGGGCGGAGTTAGGGGCGGGACTATGGTTGCTGACTAATTGAGATGCATGCTTT
GCATACTTCTGCCTGCTGGGGAGCCTGGGGACTTTCCACACCTGGTTGCTGACTAATTGAGATGCATGCT
TTGCATACTTCTGCCTGCTGGGGAGCCTGGGGACTTTCCACACCCTAACTGACACACATTCCACAGCTGC
ATTAATGAATCGGCCAACGCGCGGGGAGAGGCGGTTTGCGTATTGGGCGCTCTTCCGCTTCCTCGCTCAC
TGACTCGCTGCGCTCGGTCGTTCGGCTGCGGCGAGCGGTATCAGCTCACTCAAAGGCGGTAATACGGTTA
TCCACAGAATCAGGGGATAACGCAGGAAAGAACATGTGAGCAAAAGGCCAGCAAAAGGCCAGGAACCGTA
AAAAGGCCGCGTTGCTGGCGTTTTTCCATAGGCTCCGCCCCCCTGACGAGCATCACAAAAATCGACGCTC
AAGTCAGAGGTGGCGAAACCCGACAGGACTATAAAGATACCAGGCGTTTCCCCCTGGAAGCTCCCTCGTG
CGCTCTCCTGTTCCGACCCTGCCGCTTACCGGATACCTGTCCGCCTTTCTCCCTTCGGGAAGCGTGGCGC
TTTCTCATAGCTCACGCTGTAGGTATCTCAGTTCGGTGTAGGTCGTTCGCTCCAAGCTGGGCTGTGTGCA
CGAACCCCCCGTTCAGCCCGACCGCTGCGCCTTATCCGGTAACTATCGTCTTGAGTCCAACCCGGTAAGA
CACGACTTATCGCCACTGGCAGCAGCCACTGGTAACAGGATTAGCAGAGCGAGGTATGTAGGCGGTGCTA
CAGAGTTCTTGAAGTGGTGGCCTAACTACGGCTACACTAGAAGAACAGTATTTGGTATCTGCGCTCTGCT
GAAGCCAGTTACCTTCGGAAAAAGAGTTGGTAGCTCTTGATCCGGCAAACAAACCACCGCTGGTAGCGGT
GGTTTTTTTGTTTGCAAGCAGCAGATTACGCGCAGAAAAAAAGGATCTCAAGAAGATCCTTTGATCTTTT
CTACGGGGTCTGACGCTCAGTGGAACGAAAACTCACGTTAAGGGATTTTGGTCATGAGATTATCAAAAAG
GATCTTCACCTAGATCCTTTTAAATTAAAAATGAAGTTTTAAATCAATCTAAAGTATATATGAGTAAACT
TGGTCTGACAGTTACCAATGCTTAATCAGTGAGGCACCTATCTCAGCGATCTGTCTATTTCGTTCATCCA
TAGTTGCCTGACTCCCCGTCGTGTAGATAACTACGATACGGGAGGGCTTACCATCTGGCCCCAGTGCTGC
AATGATACCGCGAGACCCACGCTCACCGGCTCCAGATTTATCAGCAATAAACCAGCCAGCCGGAAGGGCC
GAGCGCAGAAGTGGTCCTGCAACTTTATCCGCCTCCATCCAGTCTATTAATTGTTGCCGGGAAGCTAGAG
TAAGTAGTTCGCCAGTTAATAGTTTGCGCAACGTTGTTGCCATTGCTACAGGCATCGTGGTGTCACGCTC
GTCGTTTGGTATGGCTTCATTCAGCTCCGGTTCCCAACGATCAAGGCGAGTTACATGATCCCCCATGTTG
TGCAAAAAAGCGGTTAGCTCCTTCGGTCCTCCGATCGTTGTCAGAAGTAAGTTGGCCGCAGTGTTATCAC
TCATGGTTATGGCAGCACTGCATAATTCTCTTACTGTCATGCCATCCGTAAGATGCTTTTCTGTGACTGG
TGAGTACTCAACCAAGTCATTCTGAGAATAGTGTATGCGGCGACCGAGTTGCTCTTGCCCGGCGTCAATA
CGGGATAATACCGCGCCACATAGCAGAACTTTAAAAGTGCTCATCATTGGAAAACGTTCTTCGGGGCGAA
AACTCTCAAGGATCTTACCGCTGTTGAGATCCAGTTCGATGTAACCCACTCGTGCACCCAACTGATCTTC
AGCATCTTTTACTTTCACCAGCGTTTCTGGGTGAGCAAAAACAGGAAGGCAAAATGCCGCAAAAAAGGGA
ATAAGGGCGACACGGAAATGTTGAATACTCATACTCTTCCTTTTTCAATATTATTGAAGCATTTATCAGG
GTTATTGTCTCATGAGCGGATACATATTTGAATGTATTTAGAAAAATAAACAAATAGGGGTTCCGCGCAC
ATTTCCCCGAAAAGTGCCACCTGACGTCTAAGAAACCATTATTATCATGACATTAACCTATAAAAATAGG
CGTATCACGAGGCCCTTTCGTCTCGCGCGTTTCGGTGATGACGGTGAAAACCTCTGACACATGCAGCTCC
CGGAGACGGTCACAGCTTGTCTGTAAGCGGATGCCGGGAGCAGACAAGCCCGTCAGGGCGCGTCAGCGGG
TGTTGGCGGGTGTCGGGGCTGGCTTAACTATGCGGCATCAGAGCAGATTGTACTGAGAGTGCACCATTCG
ACGCTCTCCCTTATGCGACTCCTGCATTAGGAAGCAGCCCAGTAGTAGGTTGAGGCCGTTGAGCACCGCC
GCCGCAAGGAATGGTGCATGCAAGGAGATGGCGCCCAACAGTCCCCCGGCCACGGGGCCTGCCACCATAC
CCACGCCGAAACAAGCGCTCATGAGCCCGAAGTGGCGAGCCCGATCTTCCCCATCGGTGATGTCGGCGAT
ATAGGCGCCAGCAACCGCACCTGTGGCGCCGGTGATGCCGGCCACGATGCGTCCGGCGTAGAGGATCTGG
CTAGCGATGACCCTGCTGATTGGTTCGCTGACCATTTCCGGGTGCGGGACGGCGTTACCAGAAACTCAGA
AGGTTCGTCCAACCAAACCGACTCTGACGGCAGTTTACGAGAGAGATGATAGGGTCTGCTTCAGTAAGCC
AGATGCTACACAATTAGGCTTGTACATATTGTCGTTAGAACGCGGCTACAATTAATACATAACCTTATGT
ATCATACACATACGATTTAGGTGACACTATAGAATACACGGAATTAATTCTAGATGCTGCTAGAGATTTT
CCACACTGACTAAAAGGGTCTGAGGGATCTCTAGTTACCAGAGTCACACAACAGACGGGCACACACTACT
TGAAGCACTCAAGGCAAGCTTTATTGAGGCTTAAGCAGTGGGTTCCCTAGTTAGCCAGAGAGCTCCCAGG
CTCAGATCTGGTCTAACCAGAGAGACCCAGTACAAGCAAAAAGCAGCATAACTTCGTATAATGTATGCTA
TACGAAGTTATTCCCATGGTGAATTGATCCCATCTTGTCTTCGTTGGGAGTGAATTAGCCCTTCCAGTCC
CCCCTTTTCTTTTAAAAAGTGGCTAAGATCTACAGCTGCCTTGTAAGTCATTGGTCTTAAAGGTACCGAG
CTCGAATTCCCGATGCGGGGAGGCGGCCCAAAGGGAGATCCGACTCGTCTGAGGGCGAAGGCGAAGACGC
GGAAGAGGCCGCAGAGCCGGCAGCAGGCCGCGGGAAGGAAGGTCCGCTGGATTGAGGGCCGAAGGGACGT
AGCAGAAGGACGTCCCGCGCAGAATCCAGGTGGCAACACAGGCGAGCAGCCATGGAAAGGACGTCAGCTT
CCCCGACAACACCACGGAATTGTCAGTGCCCAACAGCCGAGCCCCTGTCCAGCAGCGGGCAAGGCAGGCG
GCGATGAGTTCCGCCGTGGCAATAGGGAGGGGGAAAGCGAAAGTCCCGGAAAGGAGCTGACAGGTGGTGG
CAATGCCCCAACCAGTGGGGGTTGCGTCAGCAAACACAGTGCACACCACGCCACGTTGCCTGACAACGGG
CCACAACTCCTCATAAAGAGACAGCAACCAGGATTTATACAAGGAGGAGAAAATGAAAGCCATACGGGAA
GCAATAGCATGATACAAAGGCATTAAAGCAGCGTATCCACATAGCGTAAAAGGAGCAACATAGTTAAGAA
TACCAGTCAATCTTTCACAAATTTTGTAATCCAGAGGTTGATTATCGGAATTCCCTCGAGGTCGACGGTA
TCGCGATAAGCTTGATATCGAATTCGAAGCTTGAGCTCGACTAGCTAGCTAGCTACTAGCTAGTCGAGAT
CTGAGTCCGGACTTGTACAGCTCGTCCATGCCGAGAGTGATCCCGGCGGCGGTCACGAACTCCAGCAGGA
CCATGTGATCGCGCTTCTCGTTGGGGTCTTTGCTCAGGGCGGACTGGGTGCTCAGGTAGTGGTTGTCGGG
CAGCAGCACGGGGCCGTCGCCGATGGGGGTGTTCTGCTGGTAGTGGTCGGCGAGCTGCACGCTGCCGTCC
TCGATGTTGTGGCGGATCTTGAAGTTCACCTTGATGCCGTTCTTCTGCTTGTCGGCCATGATATAGACGT
TGTGGCTGTTGTAGTTGTACTCCAGCTTGTGCCCCAGGATGTTGCCGTCCTCCTTGAAGTCGATGCCCTT
CAGCTCGATGCGGTTCACCAGGGTGTCGCCCTCGAACTTCACCTCGGCGCGGGTCTTGTAGTTGCCGTCG
TCCTTGAAGAAGATGGTGCGCTCCTGGACGTAGCCTTCGGGCATGGCGGACTTGAAGAAGTCGTGCTGCT
TCATGTGGTCGGGGTAGCGGCTGAAGCACTGCACGCCGTAGGTCAGGGTGGTCACGAGGGTGGGCCAGGG
CACGGGCAGCTTGCCGGTGGTGCAGATGAACTTCAGGGTCAGCTTGCCGTAGGTGGCATCGCCCTCGCCC
TCGCCGGACACGCTGAACTTGTGGCCGTTTACGTCGCCGTCCAGCTCGACCAGGATGGGCACCACCCCGG
TGAACAGCTCCTCGCCCTTGCTCACCATGGTATTATCATCGTGTTTTTCAAAGGAAAACCACGTCCCCGT
GGTTCGGGGGGCCTAGACGTTTTTTAACCTCGACTAAACACATGTAAAGCATGTGCACCGAGGCCCCAGA
TCAGATCCCATACAATGGGGTACCTTCTGGGCATCCTTCAGCCCCTTGTTGAATACGCTTGAGGAGAGCC
ATTTGACTCTTTCCACAACTATCCAACTCACAACGTGGCACTGGGGTTGTGCCGCCTTTGCAGGTGTATC
TTATACACGTGGCTTTTGGCCGCAGAGGCACCTGTCGCCAGGTGGGGGGTTCCGCTGCCTGCAAAGGGTC
GCTACAGACGTTGTTTGTCTTCAAGAAGCTTCCAGAGGAACTGCTTCCTTCACGACATTCAACAGACCTT
GCATTCCTTTGGCGAGAGGGGAAAGACCCCTAGGAATGCTCGTCAAGAAGACAGGGCCAGGTTTCCGGGC
CCTCACATTGCCAAAAGACGGCAATATGGTGGAAAATAACATATAGACAAACGCACACCGGCCTTATTCC
AAGCGGCTTCGGCCAGTAACGTTAGGGGGGGGGGGCGGAATTCCTGCAGCCCGTAGTTTAAACCTCGAGG
CTAGTCTCGTGATCGATAAAATTTTGAATTTTTGTAATTTGTTTTTGTAATTCTTTAGTTTGTATGTCTG
TTGCTATTATGTCTACTATTCTTTCCCCTGCACTGTACCCCCCAATCCCCCCTTTTCTTTTAAAAGTTAA
CCGATACCGTCGAGATTAATTAAATTTAAATGTCGAAATTCCTCACGACACCTGAAATGGAAGAAAAAAA
CTTTGAACCACTGTCTGAGGCTTGAGAATGAACCAAGATCCAAACTCAAAAAGGGCAAATTCCAAGGAGA
ATTACATCAAGTGCCAAGCTGGCCTAACTTCAGTCTCCACCCACTCAGTGTGGGGAAACTCCATCGCATA
AAACCCCTCCCCCCAACCTAAAGACGACGTACTCCAAAAGCTCGAGAACTAATCGAGGTGCCTGGACGGC
GCCCGGTACTCCGTGGAGTCACATGAAGCGACGGCTGAGGACGGAAAGGCCCTTTTCCTTTGTGTGGGTG
ACTCACCCGCCCGCTCTCCCGAGCGCCGCGTCCTCCATTTTGAGCTCCCTGCAGCAGGGCCGGGAAGCGG
CCATCTTTCCGCTCACGCAACTGGTGCCGACCGGGCCAGCCTTGCCGCCCAGGGCGGGGCGATACACGGC
GGCGCGAGGCCAGGCACCAGAGCAGGCCGGCCAGCTTGAGACTACCCCCGTCCGATTCTCGGTGGCCGCG
CTCGCAGGCCCCGCCTCGCCGAACATGTGCGCTGGGACGCACGGGCCCCGTCGCCGCCCGCGGCCCCAAA
AACCGAAATACCAGTGTGCAGATCTTGGCCCGCATTTACAAGACTATCTTGCCAGAAAAAAAGCGTCGCA
GCAGGTCATCAAAAATTTTAAATGGCTAGAGACTTATCGAAAGCAGCGAGACAGGCGCGAAGGTGCCACC
AGATTCGCACGCGGCGGCCCCAGCGCCCAGGCCAGGCCTCAACTCAAGCACGAGGCGAAGGGGCTCCTTA
AGCGCAAGGCCTCGAACTCTCCCACCCACTTCCAACCCGAAGCTCGGGATCAAGAATCACGTACTGCAGC
CAGGTGGAAGTAATTCAAGGCACGCAAGGGCCATAACCCGTAAAGAGGCCAGGCCCGCGGGAACCACACA
CGGCACTTACCTGTGTTCTGGCGGCAAACCCGTTGCGAAAAAGAACGTTCACGGCGACTACTGCACTTAT
ATACGGTTCTCCCCCACCCTCGGGAAAAAGGCGGAGCCAGTACACGACATCACTTTCCCAGTTTACCCCG
CGCCACCTTCTCTAGGCACCGGTTCAATTGCCGACCCCTCCCCCCAACTTCTCGGGGACTGTGGGCGATG
TGCGCTCTGCCCACTGACGGGCACCGGAGCCAATTCCCACTCCTTTCAAGACCTAGAAGGTCCATTAGCT
GCAAAGATTCCTCTCTGTTTAAAACTTTATCCATCTTTGCAAAGCTTATCGTCGACATCGATGGTCGAGG
CTAGTCTCGTGATCGATACCGTCGAGATCCGTTCACTAATCGAATGGATCTGTCTCTGTCTCTCTCTCCA
CCTTCTTCTTCTATTCCTTCGGGCCTGTCGGGTCCCCTCGGGGTTGGGAGGTGGGTCTGAAACGATAATG
GTGAATATCCCTGCCTAACTCTATTCACTATAGAAAGTACAGCAAAAACTATTCTTAAACCTACCAAGCC
TCCTACTATCATTATGAATAATTTTATATACCACAGCCAATTTGTTATGTTAAACCAATTCCACAAACTT
GCCCATTTATCTAATTCCAATAATTCTTGTTCATTCTTTTCTTGCTGGTTTTGCGATTCTTCAATTAAGG
AGTGTATTAAGCTTGTGTAATTGTTAATTTCTCTGTCCCACTCCATCCAGGTCGTGTGATTCCAAATCTG
TTCCAGAGATTTATTACTCCAACTAGCATTCCAAGGCACAGCAGTGGTGCAAATGAGTTTTCCAGAGCAA
CCCCAAATCCCCAGGAGCTGTTGATCCTTTAGGTATCTTTCCACAGCCAGGATTCTTGCCTGGAGCTGCT
TGATGCCCCAGACTGTGAGTTGCAACAGATGCTGTTGCGCCTCAATAGCCCTCAGCAAATTGTTCTGCTG
CTGCACTATACCAGACAATAATTGTCTGGCCTGTACCGTCAGCGTCATTGACGCTGCGCCCATAGTGCTT
CCTGCTGCTCCCAAGAACCCAAGGAACAAAGCTCCTATTCCCACTGCTCTTTTTTCTCTCTGCACCACTC
TTCTCTTTGCCTTGGTGGGTGCTACTCCTAATGGTTCAATTTTTACTACTTTATATTTATATAATTCACT
TCTCCAATTGTCCCTCATATCTCCTCCTCCAGGTCTGAAGATCAGCGGCCGCTTGCTGTGCGGTGGTCTT
ACTTTTGTTTTGCTCTTCCTCTATCTTGTCTAAAGCTTCCTTGGTGTCTTTTATCTCTATCCTTTGATGC
ACACAATAGAGGGTTGCTACTGTATTATATAATGATCTAAGTTCTTCTGATCCTGTCTGAAGGGATGGTT
GTAGCTGTCCCAGTATTTGTCTACAGCCTTCTGATGTTTCTAACAGGCCAGGATTAACTGCGAATCGTTC
TAGCTCCCTGCTTGCCCATACTATATGTTTTAATTTATATTTTTTCTTTCCCCCTGGCCTTAACCGAATT
TTTTCCCATCGCGATCTAATTCTCCCCCGCTTAATACTGACGCTCTCGCACCCATCTCTCTCCTTCTAGC
CTCCGCTAGTCAAAATTTTTGGCGTACTCACCAGTCGCCGCCCCTCGCCTCTTGCCGTGCGCGCTTCAGC
AAGCCGAGTCCTGCGTCGAGAGAGCTCCTCTGGTTTCCCTTTCGCTTTCAAGTCCCTGTTCGGGCGCCAC
TGCTAGAGATTTTCCACACTGACTAAAAGGGTCTGAGGGATCTCTAGTTACCAGAGTCACACAACAGACG
GGCACACACTACTTGAAGCACTCAAGGCAAGCTTTATTGAGGCTTAAGCAGTGGGTTCCCTAGTTAGCCA
GAGAGCTCCCAGGCTCAGATCTGGTCTAACCAGAGAGACCCAGTACAGGCAAAAAGCAGCTGCTTATATG
CAGGATCTGAGGGCTCGCCACTCCCCAGTCCCGCCCAGGCCACGCCTCCCTGGAAAGTCCCCAGCGGAAA
GTCCCTTGTAGCAAGCTCGATATCAGCAGTTCTTGAAGTACTCCGGATGCAGCTCTCGGGCCACGTGATG
AAATGCTAGGCGGCTGTCAAACCTCCACTCTAACACTTCTCTCTCCGGGTCATCCATCCCATGCAGGCTC
ACAGGGTGTAACAAGCTGGTGTTCTCTCCTTTATTGGCCTCTTCTACCTTATCTGGCTCAACTGGTACTA
GCTTGTAGCACCATCCAAAGGTCAGTGGATATCTGACCCCTGGCCCTGGTGTGTAGTTCTGCTAATCAGG
GAAGTAGCCTTGTGTGTGGTAGATCCACAGATCAAGGATATCTTGTCTTCTTTGGGAGTGAATTAGCCCT
TCCAACTACTAAGTTTGTAGTACATATTTAACAAATACAATTTCTTTAAAATGAAAATAATTCAGAGGAA
TCACAGGTTTAGAGTAAATGAAACCACAGGTAATTGGCAGTGGTAATAGGGTATGGGGTGGGAAGTTTGG
GATGATTTTGGTTAGCTTGAGTTATCCAGTTGATCCAGACATGATAAGATACATTGATGAGTTTGGACAA
ACCACAACTAGAATGCAGTGAAAAAAATGCTTTATTTGTGAAATTTGTGATGCTATTGCTTTATTTGTAA
CCATTATAAGCTGCAATAAACAAGTTAACAACAACAATTGCATTCATTTTATGTTTCAGGTTCAGGGGGA
GGTGTGGGAGGTTTTTTAAAGCAAGTAAAACCTCTACAAATGTGGTATGGCTGATTATGATCTCTAGTCA
AGGCACTATACATCAAATATTCCTTATTAACCCCTTTACAAATTAAAAAGCTAAAGGTACACAATTTTTG
AGCATAGTTATTAATAGCAGACACTCTATGCCTGTGTGGAGTAAGAAAAAACAGTATGTTATGATTATAA
CTGTTATGCCTACTTATAAAGGTTACAGAATATTTTTCCATAATTTTCTTGTATAGCAGTGCAGCTTTTT
CCTTTGTGGTGTAAATAGCAAAGCAAGCAAGAGTTCTATTACTAAACACAGCATGACTCAAAAAACTTAG
CAATTCTGAAGGAAAGTCCTTGGGGTCTTCTACCTTTCTCTTCTTTTTTGGAGGAGTAGAATGTTGAGAG
TCAGCAGTAGCCTCATCATCACTAGATGGCATTTCTTCTGAGCAAAACAGGTTTTCCTCATTAAAGGCAT
TCCACCACTGCTCCCATTCATCAGTTCCATAGGTTGGAATCTAAAATACACAAACAATTAGAATCAGTAG
TTTAACACATTATACACTTAAAAATTTTATATTTACCTTAGAGCTTTAAATCTCTGTAGGTAGTTTGTCC
AATTATGTCACACCACAGAAGTAAGGTTCCTTCACAAAGATCCGGGGCCCACTCATAAATCCAGTTGCCG
CCACGGTAGCCAATCACCGTATCGTATAAATCATCGTCGGTACGTTCGGCATCGCTCATCACAATACGTG
CCTGGACGTCGAGGATTTCGCGTGGGTCAATGCCGCGCCAGATCCACATCAGACGGTTAATCATGCGATA
CCAGTGAGGGATGGTTTTACCATCAAGGGCCGACTGCACAGGCGGTTGTGCGCCGTGATTAAAGCGGCGG
ACTAGCGTCGAGGTTTCAGGATGTTTAAAGCGGGGTTTGAACAGGGTTTCGCTCAGGTTTGCCTGTGTCA
TGGATGCAGCCTCCAGAATACTTACTGGAAACTATTGTAACCCGCCTGAAGTTAAAAAGAACAACGCCCG
GCAGTGCCAGGCGTTGAAAAGATTAGCGACCGGAGATTGGCGGGACGAATACGACGCCCATATCCCACGG
CTGTTCAATCCAGGTATCTTGCGGGATATCAACAACATAGTCATCAACCAGCGGACGACCAGCCGGTTTT
GCGAAGATGGTGACAAAGTGCGCTTTTGGATACATTTCACGAATCGCAACCGCAGTACCACCGGTATCCA
CCAGGTCATCAATAACGATGAAGCCTTCGCCATCGCCTTCTGCGCGTTTCAGCACTTTAAGCTCGCGCTG
GTTGTCGTGATCGTAGCTGGAAATACAAACGGTATCGACATGACGAATACCCAGTTCACGCGCCAGTAAC
GCACCCGGTACAGACCGCCACGGCTTACGGCAATAATGCCTTTCCATTGTTCAGAAGGCATCAGTCGGCT
TGCGAGTTTACGTGCATGGATCTGCAACATGTCCCAGGTGACGATGTATTTTTCGCTCATGTGAAGTGTC
CCAGCCTGTTTATCTACGGCTTAAAAAGTGTTCGAGGGGAAAATAGGTTGCGCGAGATTATAGAGATCTG
GCGCACTAAAAACCAGTATTTCACATGAGTCCGCGTCTTTTTACGCACTGCCTCTCCCTGACGCGGGATA
AAGTGGTATTCTCAAACATATCTCGCAAGCCTGTCTTGTGTCCAAGCTTTTTGCAAAAGCCTAGGCCTCC
AAAAAAGCCTCCTCACTACTTCTGGAATAGCTCAGAGGCCGAGGCGGCCTCGGCCTCTGCATAAATAAAA
AAAATTAGTCAGCCATGGGGCGGAGAATGGGCGGAACTGGGC
