>Addgene plasmid #12254 | pWPI | addgene partial sequence | sequence record 77389 | Sp6 5'-ATTTAGGTGACACTATAG-3'
GCTAGAGATTTTCCACACTGACTAAAAGGGTCTGAGGGATCTCTAGTTACCAGAGTCACACAACAGACGG
GCACACACTACTTGAAGCACTCAAGGCAAGCTTTATTGAGGCTTAAGCAGTGGGTTCCCTAGTTAGCCAG
AGAGCTCCCAGGCTCAGATCTGGTCTAACCAGAGAGACCCAGTACAAGCAAAAAGCAGCATAACTTCGTA
TAATGTATGCTATACGAAGTTATTCCCATGGTGAATTGATCCCATCTTGTCTTCGTTGGGAGTGAATTAG
CCCTTCCAGTCCCCCCTTTTCTTTTAAAAAGTGGCTAAGATCTACAGCTGCCTTGTAAGTCATTGGTCTT
AAAGGTACCGAGCTCGAATTCCCGATGCGGGGAGGCGGCCCAAAGGGAGATCCGACTCGTCTGAGGGCGA
AGGCGAAGACGCGGAAGAGGCCGCAGAGCCGGCAGCAGGCCGCGGGAAGGAAGGTCCGCTGGATTGAGGG
CCGAAGGGACGTAGCAGAAGGACGTCCCGCGCAGAATCCAGGTGGCAACACAGGCGAGCAGCCATGGAAA
GGACGTCAGCTTCCCCGACAACACCACGGAATTGTCAGTGCCCAACAGCCGAGCCCCTGTCCAGCAGCGG
GCAAGGCAGGCGGCGATGAGTTCCGCCGTGGCAATAGGGAGGGGGAAAGCGAAAGTCCCGGAAAGGAGCT
GACAGGTGGTGGCAATGCCCCAACCAGTGGGGGTTGCGTCAGCAAACACAGTGCACACCACGCCACGTTG
CCTGACAACGGGCCACAACTCCTCATAAAGAGACAGCAACCAGGATTTATACAAGGAGGAGAAAATGAAA
GCCATACGGGAAGCAATAGCATGATACAAAGGCATTAAAGCAGCGTATCCACATAGCGTAAAAGGAGCAA
CATAGTTAAGAATACCAGTCAATCTTTCACAAATTTTGTAATCCAGAGGTTGATTATCGGAATTCCCTCG
AGGTCGACGGTATCGCGATAAGCTTGATATCGAATTCGAAGCTTGAGCTCGACTAGCTAGCTAGCTACTA
GCTAGTCGAGATCTGAGTCCGGACTTGTACAGCTCGTCCATGCCGAGAGTGATCCCGGCGGCGGTCACGA
ACTCCAGCAGGACCATG
