>Addgene plasmid #12254 | pWPI | addgene partial sequence | sequence record 102301 | EGFP-N 5'-CGTCGCCGTCCAGCTCGACCAG-3'
CGGTGAACAGCTCCTCGCCCTTGCTCACCATGGTATTATCATCGTGTTTTTCAAAGGAAAACCACGTCCC
CGTGGTTCGGGGGGCCTAGACGTTTTTTAACCTCGACTAAACACATGTAAAGCATGTGCACCGAGGCCCC
AGATCAGATCCCATACAATGGGGTACCTTCTGGGCATCCTTCAGCCCCTTGTTGAATACGCTTGAGGAGA
GCCATTTGACTCTTTCCACAACTATCCAACTCACAACGTGGCACTGGGGTTGTGCCGCCTTTGCAGGTGT
ATCTTATACACGTGGCTTTTGGCCGCAGAGGCACCTGTCGCCAGGTGGGGGGTTCCGCTGCCTGCAAAGG
GTCGCTACAGACGTTGTTTGTCTTCAAGAAGCTTCCAGAGGAACTGCTTCCTTCACGACATTCAACAGAC
CTTGCATTCCTTTGGCGAGAGGGGAAAGACCCCTAGGAATGCTCGTCAAGAAGACAGGGCCAGGTTTCCG
GGCCCTCACATTGCCAAAAGACGGCAATATGGTGGAAAATAACATATAGACAAACGCACACCGGCCTTAT
TCCAAGCGGCTTCGGCCAGTAACGTTAGGGGGGGGGGGGCGGAATTCCTGCAGCCCGTAGTTTAAACCTC
GAGGCTAGTCTCGTGATCGATAAAATTTTGAATTTTTGTAATTTGTTTTTGTAATTCTTTAGTTTGTATG
TCTGTTGCTATTATGTCTACTATTCTTTCCCCTGCACTGTACCCCCCAATCCCCCCTTTTCTTTTAAAAG
TTAACCGATACCGTCGAGATTAATTAAATTTAAATGTCGAAATTCCTCACGACACCTGAAATGGAAGAAA
AA
