>Addgene plasmid #12254 | pWPI | addgene partial sequence | sequence record 102310 | WPRE-R  5'-CATAGCGTAAAAGGAGCAACA-3'
GTCAATCTTTCACAAATTTTGTAATCCAGAGGTTGATTATCGGAATTCCCTCGAGGTCGACGGTATCGCG
ATAAGCTTGATATCGAATTCGAAGCTTGAGCTCGACTAGCTAGCTAGCTACTAGCTAGTCGAGATCTGAG
TCCGGACTTGTACAGCTCGTCCATGCCGAGAGTGATCCCGGCGGCGGTCACGAACTCCAGCAGGACCATG
TGATCGCGCTTCTCGTTGGGGTCTTTGCTCAGGGCGGACTGGGTGCTCAGGTAGTGGTTGTCGGGCAGCA
GCACGGGGCCGTCGCCGATGGGGGTGTTCTGCTGGTAGTGGTCGGCGAGCTGCACGCTGCCGTCCTCGAT
GTTGTGGCGGATCTTGAAGTTCACCTTGATGCCGTTCTTCTGCTTGTCGGCCATGATATAGACGTTGTGG
CTGTTGTAGTTGTACTCCAGCTTGTGCCCCAGGATGTTGCCGTCCTCCTTGAAGTCGATGCCCTTCAGCT
CGATGCGGTTCACCAGGGTGTCGCCCTCGAACTTCACCTCGGCGCGGGTCTTGTAGTTGCCGTCGTCCTT
GAAGAAGATGGTGCGCTCCTGGACGTAGCCTTCGGGCATGGCGGACTTGAAGAAGTCGTGCTGCTTCATG
TGGTCGGGGTAGCGGCTGAAGCACTGCACGCCGTAGGTCAGGGTGGTCACGAGGGTGGGCCAGGGCACGG
GCAGCTTGCCGGTGGTGCAGATGAACTTCAGGGTCAGCTTGCCGTAGGTGGCATCGCCCTCGCCCTCGCC
GGACACGCTGAACTTGTGGCCGTTTACGTCGCCGTCCAGCTCGACCAGGATGGGCACCACCCCGGTGAAC
AGCTCCTCGCCCTTGCTCACCATGGTATTATCATCGTGTTTTTCAAAGGAAAACCACGTCCCCGTGGTTC
GGGGGGCCTAGACGTTTTTTAACCTCGACTAAACACATGTAAAGCATGTGCACCGAGGCCCCAGATCAGA
TCCCATACAATGGGGTACCTTCTGGGCATCCTTCAGCCCCTTGTTGAATACGCTTGAGGAGAGCCATTTG
ACTCTTTCCACAACTATCCAACTCACAACGTGGCACTGGG
