>Addgene plasmid #12254 | pWPI | addgene partial sequence | sequence record 102317 | EGFP-C  5'-CATGGTCCTGCTGGAGTTCGTG-3'
CTCTCGGCATGGACGAGCTGTACAAGTCCGGACTCAGATCTCGACTAGCTAGTAGCTAGCTAGCTAGTCG
AGCTCAAGCTTCGAATTCGATATCAAGCTTATCGCGATACCGTCGACCTCGAGGGAATTCCGATAATCAA
CCTCTGGATTACAAAATTTGTGAAAGATTGACTGGTATTCTTAACTATGTTGCTCCTTTTACGCTATGTG
GATACGCTGCTTTAATGCCTTTGTATCATGCTATTGCTTCCCGTATGGCTTTCATTTTCTCCTCCTTGTA
TAAATCCTGGTTGCTGTCTCTTTATGAGGAGTTGTGGCCCGTTGTCAGGCAACGTGGCGTGGTGTGCACT
GTGTTTGCTGACGCAACCCCCACTGGTTGGGGCATTGCCACCACCTGTCAGCTCCTTTCCGGGACTTTCG
CTTTCCCCCTCCCTATTGCCACGGCGGAACTCATCGCCGCCTGCCTTGCCCGCTGCTGGACAGGGGCTCG
GCTGTTGGGCACTGACAATTCCGTGGTGTTGTCGGGGAAGCTGACGTCCTTTCCATGGCTGCTCGCCTGT
GTTGCCACCTGGATTCTGCGCGGGACGTCCTTCTGCTACGTCCCTTCGGCCCTCAATCCAGCGGACCTTC
CTTCCCGCGGCCTGCTGCCGGCTCTGCGGCCTCTTCCGCGTCTTCGCCTTCGCCCTCAGACGAGTCGGAT
CTCCCTTTGGGCCGCCTCCCCGCATCGGGAATTCGAGCTCGGTACCTTTAAGACCAATGACTTACAAGGC
AGCTGTAGATCTTAGCCACTTTTTAAAAGAAAAGGGGGGACTGGAAGGGCTAATTCACTCCCAACGAAGA
CAAGATGGGATCAATTCACCATGGGAATAACTTCGTATAGCATACATTATACGAAGTTATGCTGCTTTTT
GCTTGTACTGGGTCTCTCTGGTTAGACCAGATCTGAGCCTGGGAGCTCTCTGGCTAACTAGGGAACCCAC
TGCTTAAGCCTCAATAAAGCTTGCCTTGAGTGCTTCAAGTAGTGTGTGCCCGTCTGTTGTGTGACTCTGG
TAACTAGAGATCCCTCAGACCCTTTTAGTCAGTGTGGAAA
