>Addgene plasmid #12254 | pWPI | addgene partial sequence | sequence record 102318 | IRES-F 5'-TGGCTCTCCTCAAGCGTATT-3'
GCCCAGAAGGTACCCCATTGTATGGGATCTGATCTGGGGCCTCGGTGCACATGCTTTACATGTGTTTAGT
CGAGGTTAAAAAACGTCTAGGCCCCCCGAACCACGGGGACGTGGTTTTCCTTTGAAAAACACGATGATAA
TACCATGGTGAGCAAGGGCGAGGAGCTGTTCACCGGGGTGGTGCCCATCCTGGTCGAGCTGGACGGCGAC
GTAAACGGCCACAAGTTCAGCGTGTCCGGCGAGGGCGAGGGCGATGCCACCTACGGCAAGCTGACCCTGA
AGTTCATCTGCACCACCGGCAAGCTGCCCGTGCCCTGGCCCACCCTCGTGACCACCCTGACCTACGGCGT
GCAGTGCTTCAGCCGCTACCCCGACCACATGAAGCAGCACGACTTCTTCAAGTCCGCCATGCCCGAAGGC
TACGTCCAGGAGCGCACCATCTTCTTCAAGGACGACGGCAACTACAAGACCCGCGCCGAGGTGAAGTTCG
AGGGCGACACCCTGGTGAACCGCATCGAGCTGAAGGGCATCGACTTCAAGGAGGACGGCAACATCCTGGG
GCACAAGCTGGAGTACAACTACAACAGCCACAACGTCTATATCATGGCCGACAAGCAGAAGAACGGCATC
AAGGTGAACTTCAAGATCCGCCACAACATCGAGGACGGCAGCGTGCAGCTCGCCGACCACTACCAGCAGA
ACACCCCCATCGGCGACGGCCCCGTGCTGCTGCCCGACAACCACTACCTGAGCACCCAGTCCGCCCTGAG
CAAAGACCCCAACGAGAAGCGCGATCACATGGTCCTGCTGGAGTTCGTGACCGCCGCCGGGATCACTCTC
GGCATGGACGAGCTGTACAAGTCCGGACTCAGATCTCGACTAGCTAGTAGCTAGCTAGCTAGTCGAGCTC
AAGCTTCGAATTCGATATCAAGCTTATCGCGATACCGTCGACCTCGAGGGAATTCCGATAATCAACCTCT
GGATTACAAAATTTGTGAAAGATTGACTGGTATTCTTAACTATGTTGCTCCTTTTACGCTATGTGGATAC
GCTGCTTTAATGCCTTTGTATCATGCTATTGCTTCCCG
