>Addgene plasmid #12254 | pWPI | addgene partial sequence | sequence record 102319 | EF1a-F 5'-TCAAGCCTCAGACAGTGGTTC-3'
TTTCAGGTGTCGTGAGGAATTTCGACATTTAAATTTAATTAATCTCGACGGTATCGGTTAACTTTTAAAA
GAAAAGGGGGGATTGGGGGGTACAGTGCAGGGGAAAGAATAGTAGACATAATAGCAACAGACATACAAAC
TAAAGAATTACAAAAACAAATTACAAAAATTCAAAATTTTATCGATCACGAGACTAGCCTCGAGGTTTAA
ACTACGGGCTGCAGGAATTCCGCCCCCCCCCCCCTAACGTTACTGGCCGAAGCCGCTTGGAATAAGGCCG
GTGTGCGTTTGTCTATATGTTATTTTCCACCATATTGCCGTCTTTTGGCAATGTGAGGGCCCGGAAACCT
GGCCCTGTCTTCTTGACGAGCATTCCTAGGGGTCTTTCCCCTCTCGCCAAAGGAATGCAAGGTCTGTTGA
ATGTCGTGAAGGAAGCAGTTCCTCTGGAAGCTTCTTGAAGACAAACAACGTCTGTAGCGACCCTTTGCAG
GCAGCGGAACCCCCCACCTGGCGACAGGTGCCTCTGCGGCCAAAAGCCACGTGTATAAGATACACCTGCA
AAGGCGGCACAACCCCAGTGCCACGTTGTGAGTTGGATAGTTGTGGAAAGAGTCAAATGGCTCTCCTCAA
GCGTATTCAACAAGGGGCTGAAGGATGCCCAGAAGGTACCCCATTGTATGGGATCTGATCTGGGGCCTCG
GTGCACATGCTTTACATGTGTTTAGTCGAGGTTAAAAAACGTCTAGGCCCCCCGAACCACGGGGACGTGG
TTTTCCTTTGAAAAACACGATGATAATACCATGGTGAGCAAGGGCGAGGAGCTGTTCACCGGGGTGGTGC
CCATCCTGGTCGAGCTGGACGGCGACGTAAACGGCCACAAGTTCAGCGTGTCCGGCGAGGGCGAGGGCGA
TGCCACCTACGGCAAGCTGACCCTGAAGTTCATCTGCACCACCGGCAAGCTGCCCGTGCCCTGGCCCACC
CTCGTGACCACCCTGACCTACGGCGTGCAGTGCTT
