>Addgene plasmid #12254 | pWPI | addgene partial sequence | sequence record 102783 | pBRrevBam 5'-GGTGATGTCGGCGATATAGG-3'
CCTGTGGCGCCGGTGATGCCGGCCACGATGCGTCCGGCGTAGAGGATCTGGCTAGCGATGACCCTGCTGA
TTGGTTCGCTGACCATTTCCGGGTGCGGGACGGCGTTACCAGAAACTCAGAAGGTTCGTCCAACCAAACC
GACTCTGACGGCAGTTTACGAGAGAGATGATAGGGTCTGCTTCAGTAAGCCAGATGCTACACAATTAGGC
TTGTACATATTGTCGTTAGAACGCGGCTACAATTAATACATAACCTTATGTATCATACACATACGATTTA
GGTGACACTATAGAATACACGGAATTAATTCTAGATGCTGCTAGAGATTTTCCACACTGACTAAAAGGGT
CTGAGGGATCTCTAGTTACCAGAGTCACACAACAGACGGGCACACACTACTTGAAGCACTCAAGGCAAGC
TTTATTGAGGCTTAAGCAGTGGGTTCCCTAGTTAGCCAGAGAGCTCCCAGGCTCAGATCTGGTCTAACCA
GAGAGACCCAGTACAAGCAAAAAGCAGCATAACTTCGTATAATGTATGCTATACGAAGTTATTCCCATGG
TGAATTGATCCCATCTTGTCTTCGTTGGGAGTGAATTAGCCCTTCCAGTCCCCCCTTTTCTTTTAAAAAG
TGGCTAAGATCTACAGCTGCCTTGTAAGTCATTGGTCTTAAAGGTACCGAGCTCGAATTCCCGATGCGGG
GAGGCGGCCCAAAGGGAGATCCGACTCGTCTGAGGGCGAAGGCGAAGACGCGGAAGAGGCCGCAGAGCCG
GCAGCAGGCCGCGGGAAGGAAGGTCCGCTGGATTGAGGGCCGAAGGGACGTAGCAGAAGGACGTCCCGCG
CAGAATCCAGGTGGCAACACAGGCGAGCAGCCATGGAAAGGACGTCAGCTTCCCCGACAACACCACGGAA
TTGTCAGTGCCCAACAGCCGAGCCCCTGTCCAGCAGCGGGCAAGGCAGGCGGCGATGAGTTCCGCCGTGG
CAATAGGGAGGGGGAAAGCGAAAGTCCCGGAAAGGAGCTGACAGGTGGTGGCAATGCCCCAACCAGTGGG
